>Addgene plasmid #58505 | pLacO-ISce1 | addgene full sequence | sequence record 477282 | Addgene Long Read Sequencing Result
TTGAGATCCTTTTTTTCTGCGCGTAATCTGCTGCTTGCAAACAAAAAAACCACCGCTACCAGCGGTGGTT
TGTTTGCCGGATCAAGAGCTACCAACTCTTTTTCCGAAGGTAACTGGCTTCAGCAGAGCGCAGATACCAA
ATACTGTTCTTCTAGTGTAGCCGTAGTTAGGCCACCACTTCAAGAACTCTGTAGCACCGCCTACATACCT
CGCTCTGCTAATCCTGTTACCAGTGGCTGCTGCCAGTGGCGATAAGTCGTGTCTTACCGGGTTGGACTCA
AGACGATAGTTACCGGATAAGGCGCAGCGGTCGGGCTGAACGGGGGGTTCGTGCACACAGCCCAGCTTGG
AGCGAACGACCTACACCGAACTGAGATACCTACAGCGTGAGCTATGAGAAAGCGCCACGCTTCCCGAAGG
GAGAAAGGCGGACAGGTATCCGGTAAGCGGCAGGGTCGGAACAGGAGAGCGCACGAGGGAGCTTCCAGGG
GGAAACGCCTGGTATCTTTATAGTCCTGTCGGGTTTCGCCACCTCTGACTTGAGCGTCGATTTTTGTGAT
GCTCGTCAGGGGGGCGGAGCCTATGGAAAAACGCCAGCAACGCGGCCTTTTTACGGTTCCTGGCCTTTTG
CTGGCCTTTTGCTCACATGTTCTTTCCTGCGTTATCCCCTGATTCTGTGGATAACCGTATTACCGCCTTT
GAGTGAGCTGATACCGCTCGCCGCAGCCGAACGACCGAGCGCAGCGAGTCAGTGAGCGAGGAAGCGGAAG
AGCGCCCAATACGCAAACCGCCTCTCCCCGCGCGTTGGCCGATTCATTAATGCAGCTGGCACGACAGGTT
TCCCGACTGGAAAGCGGGCAGTGAGCGCAACGCAATTAATGTGAGTTAGCTCACTCATTAGGCACCCCAG
GCTTTACACTTTATGCTTCCGGCTCGTATGTTGTGTGGAATTGTGAGCGGATAACAATTTCACACAGGAA
ACAGCTATGACCATGATTACGCCAAGCGCGCAATTAACCCTCACTAAAGGGAACAAAAGCTGGAGCTCCA
CCGCGGTGGCGGCCGCTCTAGAACTAGTGGATCCCCCGGGCTGCAGGAATTCGATATCAAGCTTATCGAT
ACCGTCGACATTACCCTGTTATCCCTACTCGACATTACCCTGTTATCCCTACTCGACATTACCCTGTTAT
CCCTACTCGACATTACCCTGTTATCCCTACTCGACATTACCCTGTTATCCCTACTCGACATTACCCTGTT
ATCCCTATCGACCTCGAGGGATCGACTCTAGAGGCGCCGAATTCCACAAATTGTTATCCGCTCACAATTC
CACATGTGGCCACAAATTGTTATCCGCTCACAATTCCACATGTGGCCACAAATTGTTATCCGCTCACAAT
TCCACATGTGGCCACAAATTGTTATCCGCTCACAATTCCACATGTGGCCACAAATTGTTATCCGCTCACA
ATTCCACATGTGGCCACAAATTGTTATCCGCTCACAATTCCACATGTGGCCACAAATTGTTATCCGCTCA
CAATTCCACATGTGGCCACAAATTGTTATCCGCTCACAATTCCACATGTGGAATTCCTCGACTCTAGAGG
CGCCGAATTCCACAAATTGTTATCCGCTCACAATTCCACATGTGGCCACAAATTGTTATCCGCTCACAAT
TCCACATGTGGCCACAAATTGTTATCCGCTCACAATTCCACATGTGGCCACAAATTGTTATCCGCTCACA
ATTCCACATGTGGCCACAAATTGTTATCCGCTCACAATTCCACATGTGGCCACAAATTGTTATCCGCTCA
CAATTCCACATGTGGCCACAAATTGTTATCCGCTCACAATTCCACATGTGGCCACAAATTGTTATCCGCT
CACAATTCCACATGTGGAATTCCTCGACTCTAGAGGCGCCGAATTCCACAAATTGTTATCCGCTCACAAT
TCCACATGTGGCCACAAATTGTTATCCGCTCACAATTCCACATGTGGCCACAAATTGTTATCCGCTCACA
ATTCCACATGTGGCCACAAATTGTTATCCGCTCACAATTCCACATGTGGCCACAAATTGTTATCCGCTCA
CAATTCCACATGTGGCCACAAATTGTTATCCGCTCACAATTCCACATGTGGCCACAAATTGTTATCCGCT
CACAATTCCACATGTGGCCACAAATTGTTATCCGCTCACAATTCCACATGTGGAATTCCTCGACTCTAGA
GGCGCCGAATTCCACAAATTGTTATCCGCTCACAATTCCACATGTGGCCACAAATTGTTATCCGCTCACA
ATTCCACATGTGGCCACAAATTGTTATCCGCTCACAATTCCACATGTGGCCACAAATTGTTATCCGCTCA
CAATTCCACATGTGGCCACAAATTGTTATCCGCTCACAATTCCACATGTGGCCACAAATTGTTATCCGCT
CACAATTCCACATGTGGCCACAAATTGTTATCCGCTCACAATTCCACATGTGGCCACAAATTGTTATCCG
CTCACAATTCCACATGTGGAATTCCTCGACTCTAGAGGCGCCGAATTCCACAAATTGTTATCCGCTCACA
ATTCCACATGTGGCCACAAATTGTTATCCGCTCACAATTCCACATGTGGCCACAAATTGTTATCCGCTCA
CAATTCCACATGTGGCCACAAATTGTTATCCGCTCACAATTCCACATGTGGCCACAAATTGTTATCCGCT
CACAATTCCACATGTGGCCACAAATTGTTATCCGCTCACAATTCCACATGTGGCCACAAATTGTTATCCG
CTCACAATTCCACATGTGGCCACAAATTGTTATCCGCTCACAATTCCACATGTGGAATTCCTCGACTCTA
GAGGCGCCGAATTCCACAAATTGTTATCCGCTCACAATTCCACATGTGGCCACAAATTGTTATCCGCTCA
CAATTCCACATGTGGCCACAAATTGTTATCCGCTCACAATTCCACATGTGGCCACAAATTGTTATCCGCT
CACAATTCCACATGTGGCCACAAATTGTTATCCGCTCACAATTCCACATGTGGCCACAAATTGTTATCCG
CTCACAATTCCACATGTGGCCACAAATTGTTATCCGCTCACAATTCCACATGTGGCCACAAATTGTTATC
CGCTCACAATTCCACATGTGGAATTCCTCGACTCTAGAGGCGCCGAATTCCACAAATTGTTATCCGCTCA
CAATTCCACATGTGGCCACAAATTGTTATCCGCTCACAATTCCACATGTGGCCACAAATTGTTATCCGCT
CACAATTCCACATGTGGCCACAAATTGTTATCCGCTCACAATTCCACATGTGGCCACAAATTGTTATCCG
CTCACAATTCCACATGTGGCCACAAATTGTTATCCGCTCACAATTCCACATGTGGCCACAAATTGTTATC
CGCTCACAATTCCACATGTGGCCACAAATTGTTATCCGCTCACAATTCCACATGTGGAATTCCTCGACTC
TAGAGGCGCCGAATTCCACAAATTGTTATCCGCTCACAATTCCACATGTGGCCACAAATTGTTATCCGCT
CACAATTCCACATGTGGCCACAAATTGTTATCCGCTCACAATTCCACATGTGGCCACAAATTGTTATCCG
CTCACAATTCCACATGTGGCCACAAATTGTTATCCGCTCACAATTCCACATGTGGCCACAAATTGTTATC
CGCTCACAATTCCACATGTGGCCACAAATTGTTATCCGCTCACAATTCCACATGTGGCCACAAATTGTTA
TCCGCTCACAATTCCACATGTGGAATTCCTCGACTCTAGAGGCGCCGAATTCCACAAATTGTTATCCGCT
CACAATTCCACATGTGGCCACAAATTGTTATCCGCTCACAATTCCACATGTGGCCACAAATTGTTATCCG
CTCACAATTCCACATGTGGCCACAAATTGTTATCCGCTCACAATTCCACATGTGGCCACAAATTGTTATC
CGCTCACAATTCCACATGTGGCCACAAATTGTTATCCGCTCACAATTCCACATGTGGCCACAAATTGTTA
TCCGCTCACAATTCCACATGTGGCCACAAATTGTTATCCGCTCACAATTCCACATGTGGCCACAAATTGT
TATCCGCTCACAATTCCACATGTGGAATTCCTCGACTCTAGAGGCGCCGAATTCCACAAATTGTTATCCG
CTCACAATTCCACATGTGGCCACAAATTGTTATCCGCTCACAATTCCACATGTGGCCACAAATTGTTATC
CGCTCACAATTCCACATGTGGCCACAAATTGTTATCCGCTCACAATTCCACATGTGGCCACAAATTGTTA
TCCGCTCACAATTCCACATGTGGCCACAAATTGTTATCCGCTCACAATTCCACATGTGGCCACAAATTGT
TATCCGCTCACAATTCCACATGTGGCCACAAATTGTTATCCGCTCACAATTCCACATGTGGAATTCCTCG
ACTCTAGAGGCGCCGAATTCCACAAATTGTTATCCGCTCACAATTCCACATGTGGCCACAAATTGTTATC
CGCTCACAATTCCACATGTGGCCACAAATTGTTATCCGCTCACAATTCCACATGTGGCCACAAATTGTTA
TCCGCTCACAATTCCACATGTGGCCACAAATTGTTATCCGCTCACAATTCCACATGTGGCCACAAATTGT
TATCCGCTCACAATTCCACATGTGGCCACAAATTGTTATCCGCTCACAATTCCACATGTGGCCACAAATT
GTTATCCGCTCACAATTCCACATGTGGAATTCCTCGACTCTAGAGGCGCCGAATTCCACAAATTGTTATC
CGCTCACAATTCCACATGTGGCCACAAATTGTTATCCGCTCACAATTCCACATGTGGCCACAAATTGTTA
TCCGCTCACAATTCCACATGTGGCCACAAATTGTTATCCGCTCACAATTCCACATGTGGCCACAAATTGT
TATCCGCTCACAATTCCACATGTGGCCACAAATTGTTATCCGCTCACAATTCCACATGTGGAATTCCTCG
ACTCTAGAGGCGCCGAATTCCACAAATTGTTATCCGCTCACAATTCCACATGTGGCCACAAATTGTTATC
CGCTCACAATTCCACATGTGGCCACAAATTGTTATCCGCTCACAATTCCACATGTGGCCACAAATTGTTA
TCCGCTCACAATTCCACATGTGGCCACAAATTGTTATCCGCTCACAATTCCACATGTGGCCACAAATTGT
TATCCGCTCACAATTCCACATGTGGCCACAAATTGTTATCCGCTCACAATTCCACATGTGGCCACAAATT
GTTATCCGCTCACAATTCCACATGTGGAATTCCTCGACTCTAGAGGCGCCGAATTCCACAAATTGTTATC
CGCTCACAATTCCACATGTGGCCACAAATTGTTATCCGCTCACAATTCCACATGTGGCCACAAATTGTTA
TCCGCTCACAATTCCACATGTGGCCACAAATTGTTATCCGCTCACAATTCCACATGTGGCCACAAATTGT
TATCCGCTCACAATTCCACATGTGGCCACAAATTGTTATCCGCTCACAATTCCACATGTGGCCACAAATT
GTTATCCGCTCACAATTCCACATGTGGCCACAAATTGTTATCCGCTCACAATTCCACATGTGGAATTCCT
CGACTCTAGAGGCGCCGAATTCCACAAATTGTTATCCGCTCACAATTCCACATGTGGCCACAAATTGTTA
TCCGCTCACAATTCCACATGTGGCCACAAATTGTTATCCGCTCACAATTCCACATGTGGCCACAAATTGT
TATCCGCTCACAATTCCACATGTGGCCACAAATTGTTATCCGCTCACAATTCCACATGTGGCCACAAATT
GTTATCCGCTCACAATTCCACATGTGGCCACAAATTGTTATCCGCTCACAATTCCACATGTGGCCACAAA
TTGTTATCCGCTCACAATTCCACATGTGGAATTCCTCGACTCTAGAGGCGCCGAATTCCACAAATTGTTA
TCCGCTCACAATTCCACATGTGGCCACAAATTGTTATCCGCTCACAATTCCACATGTGGCCACAAATTGT
TATCCGCTCACAATTCCACATGTGGCCACAAATTGTTATCCGCTCACAATTCCACATGTGGCCACAAATT
GTTATCCGCTCACAATTCCACATGTGGCCACAAATTGTTATCCGCTCACAATTCCACATGTGGCCACAAA
TTGTTATCCGCTCACAATTCCACATGTGGCCACAAATTGTTATCCGCTCACAATTCCACATGTGGAATTC
CTCGACTCTAGAGGCGCCGAATTCCACAAATTGTTATCCGCTCACAATTCCACATGTGGCCACAAATTGT
TATCCGCTCACAATTCCACATGTGGCCACAAATTGTTATCCGCTCACAATTCCACATGTGGCCACAAATT
GTTATCCGCTCACAATTCCACATGTGGCCACAAATTGTTATCCGCTCACAATTCCACATGTGGCCACAAA
TTGTTATCCGCTCACAATTCCACATGTGGCCACAAATTGTTATCCGCTCACAATTCCACATGTGGCCACA
AATTGTTATCCGCTCACAATTCCACATGTGGAATTCCTCGACTCTAGAGGCGCCGAATTCCACAAATTGT
TATCCGCTCACAATTCCACATGTGGCCACAAATTGTTATCCGCTCACAATTCCACATGTGGAATTCCTCG
ACTCTAGAGGCGCCGAATTCCACAAATTGTTATCCGCTCACAATTCCACATGTGGCCACAAATTGTTATC
CGCTCACAATTCCACATGTGGCCACAAATTGTTATCCGCTCACAATTCCACATGTGGCCACAAATTGTTA
TCCGCTCACAATTCCACATGTGGCCACAAATTGTTATCCGCTCACAATTCCACATGTGGCCACAAATTGT
TATCCGCTCACAATTCCACATGTGGCCACAAATTGTTATCCGCTCACAATTCCACATGTGGCCACAAATT
GTTATCCGCTCACAATTCCACATGTGGAATTCCTCGACTCTAGAGGCGCCGAATTCCACAAATTGTTATC
CGCTCACAATTCCACATGTGGCCACAAATTGTTATCCGCTCACAATTCCACATGTGGCCACAAATTGTTA
TCCGCTCACAATTCCACATGTGGCCACAAATTGTTATCCGCTCACAATTCCACATGTGGCCACAAATTGT
TATCCGCTCACAATTCCACATGTGGCCACAAATTGTTATCCGCTCACAATTCCACATGTGGCCACAAATT
GTTATCCGCTCACAATTCCACATGTGGCCACAAATTGTTATCCGCTCACAATTCCACATGTGGCCACAAA
TTGTTATCCGCTCACAATTCCACATGTGGCCACAAATTGTTATCCGCTCACAATTCCACATGTGGCCACA
AATTGTTATCCGCTCACAATTCCACATGTGGCCACAAATTGTTATCCGCTCACAATTCCACATGTGGAAT
TCCTCGACTCTAGAGGCGCCGAATTCCACAAATTGTTATCCGCTCACAATTCCACATGTGGCCACAAATT
GTTATCCGCTCACAATTCCACATGTGGCCACAAATTGTTATCCGCTCACAATTCCACATGTGGCCACAAA
TTGTTATCCGCTCACAATTCCACATGTGGCCACAAATTGTTATCCGCTCACAATTCCACATGTGGCCACA
AATTGTTATCCGCTCACAATTCCACATGTGGCCACAAATTGTTATCCGCTCACAATTCCACATGTGGCCA
CAAATTGTTATCCGCTCACAATTCCACATGTGGAATTCCTCGACTCTAGAGGCGCCGAATTCCACAAATT
GTTATCCGCTCACAATTCCACATGTGGCCACAAATTGTTATCCGCTCACAATTCCACATGTGGCCACAAA
TTGTTATCCGCTCACAATTCCACATGTGGCCACAAATTGTTATCCGCTCACAATTCCACATGTGGCCACA
AATTGTTATCCGCTCACAATTCCACATGTGGCCACAAATTGTTATCCGCTCACAATTCCACATGTGGCCA
CAAATTGTTATCCGCTCACAATTCCACATGTGGCCACAAATTGTTATCCGCTCACAATTCCACATGTGGA
ATTCCTCGACTCTAGAGGCGCCGAATTCCACAAATTGTTATCCGCTCACAATTCCACATGTGGCCACAAA
TTGTTATCCGCTCACAATTCCACATGTGGCCACAAATTGTTATCCGCTCACAATTCCACATGTGGCCACA
AATTGTTATCCGCTCACAATTCCACATGTGGCCACAAATTGTTATCCGCTCACAATTCCACATGTGGCCA
CAAATTGTTATCCGCTCACAATTCCACATGTGGCCACAAATTGTTATCCGCTCACAATTCCACATGTGGC
CACAAATTGTTATCCGCTCACAATTCCACATGTGGAATTCCTCGACTCTAGAGGCGCCGAATTCCACAAA
TTGTTATCCGCTCACAATTCCACATGTGGCCACAAATTGTTATCCGCTCACAATTCCACATGTGGCCACA
AATTGTTATCCGCTCACAATTCCACATGTGGCCACAAATTGTTATCCGCTCACAATTCCACATGTGGCCA
CAAATTGTTATCCGCTCACAATTCCACATGTGGCCACAAATTGTTATCCGCTCACAATTCCACATGTGGC
CACAAATTGTTATCCGCTCACAATTCCACATGTGGCCACAAATTGTTATCCGCTCACAATTCCACATGTG
GAATTCCTCGACTCTAGAGGCGCCGAATTCCACAAATTGTTATCCGCTCACAATTCCACATGTGGCCACA
AATTGTTATCCGCTCACAATTCCACATGTGGCCACAAATTGTTATCCGCTCACAATTCCACATGTGGCCA
CAAATTGTTATCCGCTCACAATTCCACATGTGGCCACAAATTGTTATCCGCTCACAATTCCACATGTGGC
CACAAATTGTTATCCGCTCACAATTCCACATGTGGCCACAAATTGTTATCCGCTCACAATTCCACATGTG
GCCACAAATTGTTATCCGCTCACAATTCCACATGTGGAATTCCTCGACTCTAGAGGCGCCGAATTCCACA
AATTGTTATCCGCTCACAATTCCACATGTGGCCACAAATTGTTATCCGCTCACAATTCCACATGTGGCCA
CAAATTGTTATCCGCTCACAATTCCACATGTGGCCACAAATTGTTATCCGCTCACAATTCCACATGTGGC
CACAAATTGTTATCCGCTCACAATTCCACATGTGGCCACAAATTGTTATCCGCTCACAATTCCACATGTG
GCCACAAATTGTTATCCGCTCACAATTCCACATGTGGCCACAAATTGTTATCCGCTCACAATTCCACATG
TGGAATTCCTCGACTCTAGAGGCGCCGAATTCCACAAATTGTTATCCGCTCACAATTCCACATGTGGCCA
CAAATTGTTATCCGCTCACAATTCCACATGTGGCCACAAATTGTTATCCGCTCACAATTCCACATGTGGC
CACAAATTGTTATCCGCTCACAATTCCACATGTGGCCACAAATTGTTATCCGCTCACAATTCCACATGTG
GCCACAAATTGTTATCCGCTCACAATTCCACATGTGGCCACAAATTGTTATCCGCTCACAATTCCACATG
TGGCCACAAATTGTTATCCGCTCACAATTCCACATGTGGAATTCCTCGACTCTAGAGGCGCCGAATTCCA
CAAATTGTTATCCGCTCACAATTCCACATGTGGCCACAAATTGTTATCCGCTCACAATTCCACATGTGGC
CACAAATTGTTATCCGCTCACAATTCCACATGTGGCCACAAATTGTTATCCGCTCACAATTCCACATGTG
GCCACAAATTGTTATCCGCTCACAATTCCACATGTGGCCACAAATTGTTATCCGCTCACAATTCCACATG
TGGCCACAAATTGTTATCCGCTCACAATTCCACATGTGGCCACAAATTGTTATCCGCTCACAATTCCACA
TGTGGAATTCCTCGACTCTAGAGGCGCCGAATTCCACAAATTGTTATCCGCTCACAATTCCACATGTGGC
CACAAATTGTTATCCGCTCACAATTCCACATGTGGCCACAAATTGTTATCCGCTCACAATTCCACATGTG
GCCACAAATTGTTATCCGCTCACAATTCCACATGTGGCCACAAATTGTTATCCGCTCACAATTCCACATG
TGGCCACAAATTGTTATCCGCTCACAATTCCACATGTGGCCACAAATTGTTATCCGCTCACAATTCCACA
TGTGGCCACAAATTGTTATCCGCTCACAATTCCACATGTGGAATTCCTCGATCCCTCGAGGGGGGGCCCG
GTACCCAATTCGCCCTATAGTGAGTCGTATTACGCGCGCTCACTGGCCGTCGTTTTACAACGTCGTGACT
GGGAAAACCCTGGCGTTACCCAACTTAATCGCCTTGCAGCACATCCCCCTTTCGCCAGCTGGCGTAATAG
CGAAGAGGCCCGCACCGATCGCCCTTCCCAACAGTTGCGCAGCCTGAATGGCGAATGGAAATTGTAAGCG
TTAATATTTTGTTAAAATTCGCGTTAAATTTTTGTTAAATCAGCTCATTTTTTTAACCAATAGGCCGAAA
TCGGCAAAATCCCTTATAAATCAAAAGAATAGACCGAGATAGGGT
[37 nt withheld, positions 10686-10722]
AAAGAACGTGGACTCCAACGTCAAAGG
[49 nt withheld, positions 10750-10798]
T
[91 nt withheld, positions 10800-10890]
G
[124 nt withheld, positions 10892-11015]
CAGGTGGCACTTTTCGGGGAAATGTGCGCGGAACCCCTATTTGTTTATTTTTCTAAATACATTCAAATAT
GTATCCGCTCATGAGACAATAACCCTGATAAATGCTTCAATAATATTGAAAAAGGAAGAGTATGAGTATT
CAACATTTCCGTGTCGCCCTTATTCCCTTTTTTGCGGCATTTTGCCTTCCTGTTTTTGCTCACCCAGAAA
CGCTGGTGAAAGTAAAAGATGCTGAAGATCAGTTGGGTGCACGAGTGGGTTACATCGAACTGGATCTCAA
CAGCGGTAAGATCCTTGAGAGTTTTCGCCCCGAAGAACGTTTTCCAATGATGAGCACTTTTAAAGTTCTG
CTATGTGGCGCGGTATTATCCCGTATTGACGCCGGGCAAGAGCAACTCGGTCGCCGCATACACTATTCTC
AGAATGACTTGGTTGAGTACTCACCAGTCACAGAAAAGCATCTTACGGATGGCATGACAGTAAGAGAATT
ATGCAGTGCTGCCATAACCATGAGTGATAACACTGCGGCCAACTTACTTCTGACAACGATCGGAGGACCG
AAGGAGCTAACCGCTTTTTTGCACAACATGGGGGATCATGTAACTCGCCTTGATCGTTGGGAACCGGAGC
TGAATGAAGCCATACCAAACGACGAGCGTGACACCACGATGCCTGTAGCAATGGCAACAACGTTGCGCAA
ACTATTAACTGGCGAACTACTTACTCTAGCTTCCCGGCAACAATTAATAGACTGGATGGAGGCGGATAAA
GTTGCAGGACCACTTCTGCGCTCGGCCCTTCCGGCTGGCTGGTTTATTGCTGATAAATCTGGAGCCGGTG
AGCGTGGGTCTCGCGGTATCATTGCAGCACTGGGGCCAGATGGTAAGCCCTCCCGTATCGTAGTTATCTA
CACGACGGGGAGTCAGGCAACTATGGATGAACGAAATAGACAGATCGCTGAGATAGGTGCCTCACTGATT
AAGCATTGGTAACTGTCAGACCAAGTTTACTCATATATACTTTAGATTGATTTAAAACTTCATTTTTAAT
TTAAAAGGATCTAGGTGAAGATCCTTTTTGATAATCTCATGACCAAAATCCCTTAACGTGAGTTTTCGTT
CCACTGAGCGTCAGACCCCGTAGAAAAGATCAAAGGATCTTC
Features (pLannotate 1.2.2; 242 found; start..end, strand, type, name):
      1..589     +  rep_origin     ori: high-copy-number ColE1/pMB1/pBR322/pUC origin of replication
    772..864     +  CDS            lacI (fragment): lac repressor; lacI; The lac repressor binds to the lac operator to inhibit transcription in E. coli. This inhibition can be relieved by adding lactose or isopropyl-β-D-thiogalactopyranoside (IPTG).
    877..898     +  protein_bind   CAP binding site: CAP binding activates transcription in the presence of cAMP. E. coli catabolite activator protein
    913..943     +  promoter       lac promoter: promoter for the E. coli lac operon
    947..969     +  protein_bind   lac operator (fragment): The lac repressor binds to the lac operator to inhibit transcription in E. coli. This inhibition can be relieved by adding lactose or isopropyl-β-D-thiogalactopyranoside (IPTG). lac repressor encoded by lacI
   1012..1030    +  promoter       T3 promoter: promoter for bacteriophage T3 RNA polymerase
   1043..1129    +  misc_feature   MCS (fragment): pBluescript multiple cloning site
   1309..1331    -  protein_bind   lac operator (fragment): The lac repressor binds to the lac operator to inhibit transcription in E. coli. This inhibition can be relieved by adding lactose or isopropyl-β-D-thiogalactopyranoside (IPTG). lac repressor encoded by lacI
   1345..1367    -  protein_bind   lac operator (fragment): The lac repressor binds to the lac operator to inhibit transcription in E. coli. This inhibition can be relieved by adding lactose or isopropyl-β-D-thiogalactopyranoside (IPTG). lac repressor encoded by lacI
   1381..1403    -  protein_bind   lac operator (fragment): The lac repressor binds to the lac operator to inhibit transcription in E. coli. This inhibition can be relieved by adding lactose or isopropyl-β-D-thiogalactopyranoside (IPTG). lac repressor encoded by lacI
   1417..1439    -  protein_bind   lac operator (fragment): The lac repressor binds to the lac operator to inhibit transcription in E. coli. This inhibition can be relieved by adding lactose or isopropyl-β-D-thiogalactopyranoside (IPTG). lac repressor encoded by lacI
   1453..1475    -  protein_bind   lac operator (fragment): The lac repressor binds to the lac operator to inhibit transcription in E. coli. This inhibition can be relieved by adding lactose or isopropyl-β-D-thiogalactopyranoside (IPTG). lac repressor encoded by lacI
   1489..1511    -  protein_bind   lac operator (fragment): The lac repressor binds to the lac operator to inhibit transcription in E. coli. This inhibition can be relieved by adding lactose or isopropyl-β-D-thiogalactopyranoside (IPTG). lac repressor encoded by lacI
   1525..1547    -  protein_bind   lac operator (fragment): The lac repressor binds to the lac operator to inhibit transcription in E. coli. This inhibition can be relieved by adding lactose or isopropyl-β-D-thiogalactopyranoside (IPTG). lac repressor encoded by lacI
   1561..1583    -  protein_bind   lac operator (fragment): The lac repressor binds to the lac operator to inhibit transcription in E. coli. This inhibition can be relieved by adding lactose or isopropyl-β-D-thiogalactopyranoside (IPTG). lac repressor encoded by lacI
   1625..1647    -  protein_bind   lac operator (fragment): The lac repressor binds to the lac operator to inhibit transcription in E. coli. This inhibition can be relieved by adding lactose or isopropyl-β-D-thiogalactopyranoside (IPTG). lac repressor encoded by lacI
   1661..1683    -  protein_bind   lac operator (fragment): The lac repressor binds to the lac operator to inhibit transcription in E. coli. This inhibition can be relieved by adding lactose or isopropyl-β-D-thiogalactopyranoside (IPTG). lac repressor encoded by lacI
   1697..1719    -  protein_bind   lac operator (fragment): The lac repressor binds to the lac operator to inhibit transcription in E. coli. This inhibition can be relieved by adding lactose or isopropyl-β-D-thiogalactopyranoside (IPTG). lac repressor encoded by lacI
   1733..1755    -  protein_bind   lac operator (fragment): The lac repressor binds to the lac operator to inhibit transcription in E. coli. This inhibition can be relieved by adding lactose or isopropyl-β-D-thiogalactopyranoside (IPTG). lac repressor encoded by lacI
   1769..1791    -  protein_bind   lac operator (fragment): The lac repressor binds to the lac operator to inhibit transcription in E. coli. This inhibition can be relieved by adding lactose or isopropyl-β-D-thiogalactopyranoside (IPTG). lac repressor encoded by lacI
   1805..1827    -  protein_bind   lac operator (fragment): The lac repressor binds to the lac operator to inhibit transcription in E. coli. This inhibition can be relieved by adding lactose or isopropyl-β-D-thiogalactopyranoside (IPTG). lac repressor encoded by lacI
   1841..1863    -  protein_bind   lac operator (fragment): The lac repressor binds to the lac operator to inhibit transcription in E. coli. This inhibition can be relieved by adding lactose or isopropyl-β-D-thiogalactopyranoside (IPTG). lac repressor encoded by lacI
   1877..1899    -  protein_bind   lac operator (fragment): The lac repressor binds to the lac operator to inhibit transcription in E. coli. This inhibition can be relieved by adding lactose or isopropyl-β-D-thiogalactopyranoside (IPTG). lac repressor encoded by lacI
   1941..1963    -  protein_bind   lac operator (fragment): The lac repressor binds to the lac operator to inhibit transcription in E. coli. This inhibition can be relieved by adding lactose or isopropyl-β-D-thiogalactopyranoside (IPTG). lac repressor encoded by lacI
   1977..1999    -  protein_bind   lac operator (fragment): The lac repressor binds to the lac operator to inhibit transcription in E. coli. This inhibition can be relieved by adding lactose or isopropyl-β-D-thiogalactopyranoside (IPTG). lac repressor encoded by lacI
   2013..2035    -  protein_bind   lac operator (fragment): The lac repressor binds to the lac operator to inhibit transcription in E. coli. This inhibition can be relieved by adding lactose or isopropyl-β-D-thiogalactopyranoside (IPTG). lac repressor encoded by lacI
   2049..2071    -  protein_bind   lac operator (fragment): The lac repressor binds to the lac operator to inhibit transcription in E. coli. This inhibition can be relieved by adding lactose or isopropyl-β-D-thiogalactopyranoside (IPTG). lac repressor encoded by lacI
   2085..2107    -  protein_bind   lac operator (fragment): The lac repressor binds to the lac operator to inhibit transcription in E. coli. This inhibition can be relieved by adding lactose or isopropyl-β-D-thiogalactopyranoside (IPTG). lac repressor encoded by lacI
   2121..2143    -  protein_bind   lac operator (fragment): The lac repressor binds to the lac operator to inhibit transcription in E. coli. This inhibition can be relieved by adding lactose or isopropyl-β-D-thiogalactopyranoside (IPTG). lac repressor encoded by lacI
   2157..2179    -  protein_bind   lac operator (fragment): The lac repressor binds to the lac operator to inhibit transcription in E. coli. This inhibition can be relieved by adding lactose or isopropyl-β-D-thiogalactopyranoside (IPTG). lac repressor encoded by lacI
   2193..2215    -  protein_bind   lac operator (fragment): The lac repressor binds to the lac operator to inhibit transcription in E. coli. This inhibition can be relieved by adding lactose or isopropyl-β-D-thiogalactopyranoside (IPTG). lac repressor encoded by lacI
   2257..2279    -  protein_bind   lac operator (fragment): The lac repressor binds to the lac operator to inhibit transcription in E. coli. This inhibition can be relieved by adding lactose or isopropyl-β-D-thiogalactopyranoside (IPTG). lac repressor encoded by lacI
   2293..2315    -  protein_bind   lac operator (fragment): The lac repressor binds to the lac operator to inhibit transcription in E. coli. This inhibition can be relieved by adding lactose or isopropyl-β-D-thiogalactopyranoside (IPTG). lac repressor encoded by lacI
   2329..2351    -  protein_bind   lac operator (fragment): The lac repressor binds to the lac operator to inhibit transcription in E. coli. This inhibition can be relieved by adding lactose or isopropyl-β-D-thiogalactopyranoside (IPTG). lac repressor encoded by lacI
   2365..2387    -  protein_bind   lac operator (fragment): The lac repressor binds to the lac operator to inhibit transcription in E. coli. This inhibition can be relieved by adding lactose or isopropyl-β-D-thiogalactopyranoside (IPTG). lac repressor encoded by lacI
   2401..2423    -  protein_bind   lac operator (fragment): The lac repressor binds to the lac operator to inhibit transcription in E. coli. This inhibition can be relieved by adding lactose or isopropyl-β-D-thiogalactopyranoside (IPTG). lac repressor encoded by lacI
   2437..2459    -  protein_bind   lac operator (fragment): The lac repressor binds to the lac operator to inhibit transcription in E. coli. This inhibition can be relieved by adding lactose or isopropyl-β-D-thiogalactopyranoside (IPTG). lac repressor encoded by lacI
   2473..2495    -  protein_bind   lac operator (fragment): The lac repressor binds to the lac operator to inhibit transcription in E. coli. This inhibition can be relieved by adding lactose or isopropyl-β-D-thiogalactopyranoside (IPTG). lac repressor encoded by lacI
   2509..2531    -  protein_bind   lac operator (fragment): The lac repressor binds to the lac operator to inhibit transcription in E. coli. This inhibition can be relieved by adding lactose or isopropyl-β-D-thiogalactopyranoside (IPTG). lac repressor encoded by lacI
   2573..2595    -  protein_bind   lac operator (fragment): The lac repressor binds to the lac operator to inhibit transcription in E. coli. This inhibition can be relieved by adding lactose or isopropyl-β-D-thiogalactopyranoside (IPTG). lac repressor encoded by lacI
   2609..2631    -  protein_bind   lac operator (fragment): The lac repressor binds to the lac operator to inhibit transcription in E. coli. This inhibition can be relieved by adding lactose or isopropyl-β-D-thiogalactopyranoside (IPTG). lac repressor encoded by lacI
   2645..2667    -  protein_bind   lac operator (fragment): The lac repressor binds to the lac operator to inhibit transcription in E. coli. This inhibition can be relieved by adding lactose or isopropyl-β-D-thiogalactopyranoside (IPTG). lac repressor encoded by lacI
   2681..2703    -  protein_bind   lac operator (fragment): The lac repressor binds to the lac operator to inhibit transcription in E. coli. This inhibition can be relieved by adding lactose or isopropyl-β-D-thiogalactopyranoside (IPTG). lac repressor encoded by lacI
   2717..2739    -  protein_bind   lac operator (fragment): The lac repressor binds to the lac operator to inhibit transcription in E. coli. This inhibition can be relieved by adding lactose or isopropyl-β-D-thiogalactopyranoside (IPTG). lac repressor encoded by lacI
   2753..2775    -  protein_bind   lac operator (fragment): The lac repressor binds to the lac operator to inhibit transcription in E. coli. This inhibition can be relieved by adding lactose or isopropyl-β-D-thiogalactopyranoside (IPTG). lac repressor encoded by lacI
   2789..2811    -  protein_bind   lac operator (fragment): The lac repressor binds to the lac operator to inhibit transcription in E. coli. This inhibition can be relieved by adding lactose or isopropyl-β-D-thiogalactopyranoside (IPTG). lac repressor encoded by lacI
   2825..2847    -  protein_bind   lac operator (fragment): The lac repressor binds to the lac operator to inhibit transcription in E. coli. This inhibition can be relieved by adding lactose or isopropyl-β-D-thiogalactopyranoside (IPTG). lac repressor encoded by lacI
   2889..2911    -  protein_bind   lac operator (fragment): The lac repressor binds to the lac operator to inhibit transcription in E. coli. This inhibition can be relieved by adding lactose or isopropyl-β-D-thiogalactopyranoside (IPTG). lac repressor encoded by lacI
   2925..2947    -  protein_bind   lac operator (fragment): The lac repressor binds to the lac operator to inhibit transcription in E. coli. This inhibition can be relieved by adding lactose or isopropyl-β-D-thiogalactopyranoside (IPTG). lac repressor encoded by lacI
   2961..2983    -  protein_bind   lac operator (fragment): The lac repressor binds to the lac operator to inhibit transcription in E. coli. This inhibition can be relieved by adding lactose or isopropyl-β-D-thiogalactopyranoside (IPTG). lac repressor encoded by lacI
   2997..3019    -  protein_bind   lac operator (fragment): The lac repressor binds to the lac operator to inhibit transcription in E. coli. This inhibition can be relieved by adding lactose or isopropyl-β-D-thiogalactopyranoside (IPTG). lac repressor encoded by lacI
   3033..3055    -  protein_bind   lac operator (fragment): The lac repressor binds to the lac operator to inhibit transcription in E. coli. This inhibition can be relieved by adding lactose or isopropyl-β-D-thiogalactopyranoside (IPTG). lac repressor encoded by lacI
   3069..3091    -  protein_bind   lac operator (fragment): The lac repressor binds to the lac operator to inhibit transcription in E. coli. This inhibition can be relieved by adding lactose or isopropyl-β-D-thiogalactopyranoside (IPTG). lac repressor encoded by lacI
   3105..3127    -  protein_bind   lac operator (fragment): The lac repressor binds to the lac operator to inhibit transcription in E. coli. This inhibition can be relieved by adding lactose or isopropyl-β-D-thiogalactopyranoside (IPTG). lac repressor encoded by lacI
   3141..3163    -  protein_bind   lac operator (fragment): The lac repressor binds to the lac operator to inhibit transcription in E. coli. This inhibition can be relieved by adding lactose or isopropyl-β-D-thiogalactopyranoside (IPTG). lac repressor encoded by lacI
   3205..3227    -  protein_bind   lac operator (fragment): The lac repressor binds to the lac operator to inhibit transcription in E. coli. This inhibition can be relieved by adding lactose or isopropyl-β-D-thiogalactopyranoside (IPTG). lac repressor encoded by lacI
   3241..3263    -  protein_bind   lac operator (fragment): The lac repressor binds to the lac operator to inhibit transcription in E. coli. This inhibition can be relieved by adding lactose or isopropyl-β-D-thiogalactopyranoside (IPTG). lac repressor encoded by lacI
   3277..3299    -  protein_bind   lac operator (fragment): The lac repressor binds to the lac operator to inhibit transcription in E. coli. This inhibition can be relieved by adding lactose or isopropyl-β-D-thiogalactopyranoside (IPTG). lac repressor encoded by lacI
   3313..3335    -  protein_bind   lac operator (fragment): The lac repressor binds to the lac operator to inhibit transcription in E. coli. This inhibition can be relieved by adding lactose or isopropyl-β-D-thiogalactopyranoside (IPTG). lac repressor encoded by lacI
   3349..3371    -  protein_bind   lac operator (fragment): The lac repressor binds to the lac operator to inhibit transcription in E. coli. This inhibition can be relieved by adding lactose or isopropyl-β-D-thiogalactopyranoside (IPTG). lac repressor encoded by lacI
   3385..3407    -  protein_bind   lac operator (fragment): The lac repressor binds to the lac operator to inhibit transcription in E. coli. This inhibition can be relieved by adding lactose or isopropyl-β-D-thiogalactopyranoside (IPTG). lac repressor encoded by lacI
   3421..3443    -  protein_bind   lac operator (fragment): The lac repressor binds to the lac operator to inhibit transcription in E. coli. This inhibition can be relieved by adding lactose or isopropyl-β-D-thiogalactopyranoside (IPTG). lac repressor encoded by lacI
   3457..3479    -  protein_bind   lac operator (fragment): The lac repressor binds to the lac operator to inhibit transcription in E. coli. This inhibition can be relieved by adding lactose or isopropyl-β-D-thiogalactopyranoside (IPTG). lac repressor encoded by lacI
   3521..3543    -  protein_bind   lac operator (fragment): The lac repressor binds to the lac operator to inhibit transcription in E. coli. This inhibition can be relieved by adding lactose or isopropyl-β-D-thiogalactopyranoside (IPTG). lac repressor encoded by lacI
   3557..3579    -  protein_bind   lac operator (fragment): The lac repressor binds to the lac operator to inhibit transcription in E. coli. This inhibition can be relieved by adding lactose or isopropyl-β-D-thiogalactopyranoside (IPTG). lac repressor encoded by lacI
   3593..3615    -  protein_bind   lac operator (fragment): The lac repressor binds to the lac operator to inhibit transcription in E. coli. This inhibition can be relieved by adding lactose or isopropyl-β-D-thiogalactopyranoside (IPTG). lac repressor encoded by lacI
   3629..3651    -  protein_bind   lac operator (fragment): The lac repressor binds to the lac operator to inhibit transcription in E. coli. This inhibition can be relieved by adding lactose or isopropyl-β-D-thiogalactopyranoside (IPTG). lac repressor encoded by lacI
   3665..3687    -  protein_bind   lac operator (fragment): The lac repressor binds to the lac operator to inhibit transcription in E. coli. This inhibition can be relieved by adding lactose or isopropyl-β-D-thiogalactopyranoside (IPTG). lac repressor encoded by lacI
   3701..3723    -  protein_bind   lac operator (fragment): The lac repressor binds to the lac operator to inhibit transcription in E. coli. This inhibition can be relieved by adding lactose or isopropyl-β-D-thiogalactopyranoside (IPTG). lac repressor encoded by lacI
   3737..3759    -  protein_bind   lac operator (fragment): The lac repressor binds to the lac operator to inhibit transcription in E. coli. This inhibition can be relieved by adding lactose or isopropyl-β-D-thiogalactopyranoside (IPTG). lac repressor encoded by lacI
   3773..3795    -  protein_bind   lac operator (fragment): The lac repressor binds to the lac operator to inhibit transcription in E. coli. This inhibition can be relieved by adding lactose or isopropyl-β-D-thiogalactopyranoside (IPTG). lac repressor encoded by lacI
   3837..3859    -  protein_bind   lac operator (fragment): The lac repressor binds to the lac operator to inhibit transcription in E. coli. This inhibition can be relieved by adding lactose or isopropyl-β-D-thiogalactopyranoside (IPTG). lac repressor encoded by lacI
   3873..3895    -  protein_bind   lac operator (fragment): The lac repressor binds to the lac operator to inhibit transcription in E. coli. This inhibition can be relieved by adding lactose or isopropyl-β-D-thiogalactopyranoside (IPTG). lac repressor encoded by lacI
   3909..3931    -  protein_bind   lac operator (fragment): The lac repressor binds to the lac operator to inhibit transcription in E. coli. This inhibition can be relieved by adding lactose or isopropyl-β-D-thiogalactopyranoside (IPTG). lac repressor encoded by lacI
   3945..3967    -  protein_bind   lac operator (fragment): The lac repressor binds to the lac operator to inhibit transcription in E. coli. This inhibition can be relieved by adding lactose or isopropyl-β-D-thiogalactopyranoside (IPTG). lac repressor encoded by lacI
   3981..4003    -  protein_bind   lac operator (fragment): The lac repressor binds to the lac operator to inhibit transcription in E. coli. This inhibition can be relieved by adding lactose or isopropyl-β-D-thiogalactopyranoside (IPTG). lac repressor encoded by lacI
   4017..4039    -  protein_bind   lac operator (fragment): The lac repressor binds to the lac operator to inhibit transcription in E. coli. This inhibition can be relieved by adding lactose or isopropyl-β-D-thiogalactopyranoside (IPTG). lac repressor encoded by lacI
   4053..4075    -  protein_bind   lac operator (fragment): The lac repressor binds to the lac operator to inhibit transcription in E. coli. This inhibition can be relieved by adding lactose or isopropyl-β-D-thiogalactopyranoside (IPTG). lac repressor encoded by lacI
   4089..4111    -  protein_bind   lac operator (fragment): The lac repressor binds to the lac operator to inhibit transcription in E. coli. This inhibition can be relieved by adding lactose or isopropyl-β-D-thiogalactopyranoside (IPTG). lac repressor encoded by lacI
   4125..4147    -  protein_bind   lac operator (fragment): The lac repressor binds to the lac operator to inhibit transcription in E. coli. This inhibition can be relieved by adding lactose or isopropyl-β-D-thiogalactopyranoside (IPTG). lac repressor encoded by lacI
   4189..4211    -  protein_bind   lac operator (fragment): The lac repressor binds to the lac operator to inhibit transcription in E. coli. This inhibition can be relieved by adding lactose or isopropyl-β-D-thiogalactopyranoside (IPTG). lac repressor encoded by lacI
   4225..4247    -  protein_bind   lac operator (fragment): The lac repressor binds to the lac operator to inhibit transcription in E. coli. This inhibition can be relieved by adding lactose or isopropyl-β-D-thiogalactopyranoside (IPTG). lac repressor encoded by lacI
   4261..4283    -  protein_bind   lac operator (fragment): The lac repressor binds to the lac operator to inhibit transcription in E. coli. This inhibition can be relieved by adding lactose or isopropyl-β-D-thiogalactopyranoside (IPTG). lac repressor encoded by lacI
   4297..4319    -  protein_bind   lac operator (fragment): The lac repressor binds to the lac operator to inhibit transcription in E. coli. This inhibition can be relieved by adding lactose or isopropyl-β-D-thiogalactopyranoside (IPTG). lac repressor encoded by lacI
   4333..4355    -  protein_bind   lac operator (fragment): The lac repressor binds to the lac operator to inhibit transcription in E. coli. This inhibition can be relieved by adding lactose or isopropyl-β-D-thiogalactopyranoside (IPTG). lac repressor encoded by lacI
   4369..4391    -  protein_bind   lac operator (fragment): The lac repressor binds to the lac operator to inhibit transcription in E. coli. This inhibition can be relieved by adding lactose or isopropyl-β-D-thiogalactopyranoside (IPTG). lac repressor encoded by lacI
   4405..4427    -  protein_bind   lac operator (fragment): The lac repressor binds to the lac operator to inhibit transcription in E. coli. This inhibition can be relieved by adding lactose or isopropyl-β-D-thiogalactopyranoside (IPTG). lac repressor encoded by lacI
   4441..4463    -  protein_bind   lac operator (fragment): The lac repressor binds to the lac operator to inhibit transcription in E. coli. This inhibition can be relieved by adding lactose or isopropyl-β-D-thiogalactopyranoside (IPTG). lac repressor encoded by lacI
   4505..4527    -  protein_bind   lac operator (fragment): The lac repressor binds to the lac operator to inhibit transcription in E. coli. This inhibition can be relieved by adding lactose or isopropyl-β-D-thiogalactopyranoside (IPTG). lac repressor encoded by lacI
   4541..4563    -  protein_bind   lac operator (fragment): The lac repressor binds to the lac operator to inhibit transcription in E. coli. This inhibition can be relieved by adding lactose or isopropyl-β-D-thiogalactopyranoside (IPTG). lac repressor encoded by lacI
   4577..4599    -  protein_bind   lac operator (fragment): The lac repressor binds to the lac operator to inhibit transcription in E. coli. This inhibition can be relieved by adding lactose or isopropyl-β-D-thiogalactopyranoside (IPTG). lac repressor encoded by lacI
   4613..4635    -  protein_bind   lac operator (fragment): The lac repressor binds to the lac operator to inhibit transcription in E. coli. This inhibition can be relieved by adding lactose or isopropyl-β-D-thiogalactopyranoside (IPTG). lac repressor encoded by lacI
   4649..4671    -  protein_bind   lac operator (fragment): The lac repressor binds to the lac operator to inhibit transcription in E. coli. This inhibition can be relieved by adding lactose or isopropyl-β-D-thiogalactopyranoside (IPTG). lac repressor encoded by lacI
   4685..4707    -  protein_bind   lac operator (fragment): The lac repressor binds to the lac operator to inhibit transcription in E. coli. This inhibition can be relieved by adding lactose or isopropyl-β-D-thiogalactopyranoside (IPTG). lac repressor encoded by lacI
   4721..4743    -  protein_bind   lac operator (fragment): The lac repressor binds to the lac operator to inhibit transcription in E. coli. This inhibition can be relieved by adding lactose or isopropyl-β-D-thiogalactopyranoside (IPTG). lac repressor encoded by lacI
   4757..4779    -  protein_bind   lac operator (fragment): The lac repressor binds to the lac operator to inhibit transcription in E. coli. This inhibition can be relieved by adding lactose or isopropyl-β-D-thiogalactopyranoside (IPTG). lac repressor encoded by lacI
   4821..4843    -  protein_bind   lac operator (fragment): The lac repressor binds to the lac operator to inhibit transcription in E. coli. This inhibition can be relieved by adding lactose or isopropyl-β-D-thiogalactopyranoside (IPTG). lac repressor encoded by lacI
   4857..4879    -  protein_bind   lac operator (fragment): The lac repressor binds to the lac operator to inhibit transcription in E. coli. This inhibition can be relieved by adding lactose or isopropyl-β-D-thiogalactopyranoside (IPTG). lac repressor encoded by lacI
   4893..4915    -  protein_bind   lac operator (fragment): The lac repressor binds to the lac operator to inhibit transcription in E. coli. This inhibition can be relieved by adding lactose or isopropyl-β-D-thiogalactopyranoside (IPTG). lac repressor encoded by lacI
   4929..4951    -  protein_bind   lac operator (fragment): The lac repressor binds to the lac operator to inhibit transcription in E. coli. This inhibition can be relieved by adding lactose or isopropyl-β-D-thiogalactopyranoside (IPTG). lac repressor encoded by lacI
   4965..4987    -  protein_bind   lac operator (fragment): The lac repressor binds to the lac operator to inhibit transcription in E. coli. This inhibition can be relieved by adding lactose or isopropyl-β-D-thiogalactopyranoside (IPTG). lac repressor encoded by lacI
   5001..5023    -  protein_bind   lac operator (fragment): The lac repressor binds to the lac operator to inhibit transcription in E. coli. This inhibition can be relieved by adding lactose or isopropyl-β-D-thiogalactopyranoside (IPTG). lac repressor encoded by lacI
   5065..5087    -  protein_bind   lac operator (fragment): The lac repressor binds to the lac operator to inhibit transcription in E. coli. This inhibition can be relieved by adding lactose or isopropyl-β-D-thiogalactopyranoside (IPTG). lac repressor encoded by lacI
   5101..5123    -  protein_bind   lac operator (fragment): The lac repressor binds to the lac operator to inhibit transcription in E. coli. This inhibition can be relieved by adding lactose or isopropyl-β-D-thiogalactopyranoside (IPTG). lac repressor encoded by lacI
   5137..5159    -  protein_bind   lac operator (fragment): The lac repressor binds to the lac operator to inhibit transcription in E. coli. This inhibition can be relieved by adding lactose or isopropyl-β-D-thiogalactopyranoside (IPTG). lac repressor encoded by lacI
   5173..5195    -  protein_bind   lac operator (fragment): The lac repressor binds to the lac operator to inhibit transcription in E. coli. This inhibition can be relieved by adding lactose or isopropyl-β-D-thiogalactopyranoside (IPTG). lac repressor encoded by lacI
   5209..5231    -  protein_bind   lac operator (fragment): The lac repressor binds to the lac operator to inhibit transcription in E. coli. This inhibition can be relieved by adding lactose or isopropyl-β-D-thiogalactopyranoside (IPTG). lac repressor encoded by lacI
   5245..5267    -  protein_bind   lac operator (fragment): The lac repressor binds to the lac operator to inhibit transcription in E. coli. This inhibition can be relieved by adding lactose or isopropyl-β-D-thiogalactopyranoside (IPTG). lac repressor encoded by lacI
   5281..5303    -  protein_bind   lac operator (fragment): The lac repressor binds to the lac operator to inhibit transcription in E. coli. This inhibition can be relieved by adding lactose or isopropyl-β-D-thiogalactopyranoside (IPTG). lac repressor encoded by lacI
   5317..5339    -  protein_bind   lac operator (fragment): The lac repressor binds to the lac operator to inhibit transcription in E. coli. This inhibition can be relieved by adding lactose or isopropyl-β-D-thiogalactopyranoside (IPTG). lac repressor encoded by lacI
   5381..5403    -  protein_bind   lac operator (fragment): The lac repressor binds to the lac operator to inhibit transcription in E. coli. This inhibition can be relieved by adding lactose or isopropyl-β-D-thiogalactopyranoside (IPTG). lac repressor encoded by lacI
   5417..5439    -  protein_bind   lac operator (fragment): The lac repressor binds to the lac operator to inhibit transcription in E. coli. This inhibition can be relieved by adding lactose or isopropyl-β-D-thiogalactopyranoside (IPTG). lac repressor encoded by lacI
   5453..5475    -  protein_bind   lac operator (fragment): The lac repressor binds to the lac operator to inhibit transcription in E. coli. This inhibition can be relieved by adding lactose or isopropyl-β-D-thiogalactopyranoside (IPTG). lac repressor encoded by lacI
   5489..5511    -  protein_bind   lac operator (fragment): The lac repressor binds to the lac operator to inhibit transcription in E. coli. This inhibition can be relieved by adding lactose or isopropyl-β-D-thiogalactopyranoside (IPTG). lac repressor encoded by lacI
   5525..5547    -  protein_bind   lac operator (fragment): The lac repressor binds to the lac operator to inhibit transcription in E. coli. This inhibition can be relieved by adding lactose or isopropyl-β-D-thiogalactopyranoside (IPTG). lac repressor encoded by lacI
   5561..5583    -  protein_bind   lac operator (fragment): The lac repressor binds to the lac operator to inhibit transcription in E. coli. This inhibition can be relieved by adding lactose or isopropyl-β-D-thiogalactopyranoside (IPTG). lac repressor encoded by lacI
   5597..5619    -  protein_bind   lac operator (fragment): The lac repressor binds to the lac operator to inhibit transcription in E. coli. This inhibition can be relieved by adding lactose or isopropyl-β-D-thiogalactopyranoside (IPTG). lac repressor encoded by lacI
   5633..5655    -  protein_bind   lac operator (fragment): The lac repressor binds to the lac operator to inhibit transcription in E. coli. This inhibition can be relieved by adding lactose or isopropyl-β-D-thiogalactopyranoside (IPTG). lac repressor encoded by lacI
   5697..5719    -  protein_bind   lac operator (fragment): The lac repressor binds to the lac operator to inhibit transcription in E. coli. This inhibition can be relieved by adding lactose or isopropyl-β-D-thiogalactopyranoside (IPTG). lac repressor encoded by lacI
   5733..5755    -  protein_bind   lac operator (fragment): The lac repressor binds to the lac operator to inhibit transcription in E. coli. This inhibition can be relieved by adding lactose or isopropyl-β-D-thiogalactopyranoside (IPTG). lac repressor encoded by lacI
   5769..5791    -  protein_bind   lac operator (fragment): The lac repressor binds to the lac operator to inhibit transcription in E. coli. This inhibition can be relieved by adding lactose or isopropyl-β-D-thiogalactopyranoside (IPTG). lac repressor encoded by lacI
   5805..5827    -  protein_bind   lac operator (fragment): The lac repressor binds to the lac operator to inhibit transcription in E. coli. This inhibition can be relieved by adding lactose or isopropyl-β-D-thiogalactopyranoside (IPTG). lac repressor encoded by lacI
   5841..5863    -  protein_bind   lac operator (fragment): The lac repressor binds to the lac operator to inhibit transcription in E. coli. This inhibition can be relieved by adding lactose or isopropyl-β-D-thiogalactopyranoside (IPTG). lac repressor encoded by lacI
   5877..5899    -  protein_bind   lac operator (fragment): The lac repressor binds to the lac operator to inhibit transcription in E. coli. This inhibition can be relieved by adding lactose or isopropyl-β-D-thiogalactopyranoside (IPTG). lac repressor encoded by lacI
   5913..5935    -  protein_bind   lac operator (fragment): The lac repressor binds to the lac operator to inhibit transcription in E. coli. This inhibition can be relieved by adding lactose or isopropyl-β-D-thiogalactopyranoside (IPTG). lac repressor encoded by lacI
   5949..5971    -  protein_bind   lac operator (fragment): The lac repressor binds to the lac operator to inhibit transcription in E. coli. This inhibition can be relieved by adding lactose or isopropyl-β-D-thiogalactopyranoside (IPTG). lac repressor encoded by lacI
   6013..6035    -  protein_bind   lac operator (fragment): The lac repressor binds to the lac operator to inhibit transcription in E. coli. This inhibition can be relieved by adding lactose or isopropyl-β-D-thiogalactopyranoside (IPTG). lac repressor encoded by lacI
   6049..6071    -  protein_bind   lac operator (fragment): The lac repressor binds to the lac operator to inhibit transcription in E. coli. This inhibition can be relieved by adding lactose or isopropyl-β-D-thiogalactopyranoside (IPTG). lac repressor encoded by lacI
   6085..6107    -  protein_bind   lac operator (fragment): The lac repressor binds to the lac operator to inhibit transcription in E. coli. This inhibition can be relieved by adding lactose or isopropyl-β-D-thiogalactopyranoside (IPTG). lac repressor encoded by lacI
   6121..6143    -  protein_bind   lac operator (fragment): The lac repressor binds to the lac operator to inhibit transcription in E. coli. This inhibition can be relieved by adding lactose or isopropyl-β-D-thiogalactopyranoside (IPTG). lac repressor encoded by lacI
   6157..6179    -  protein_bind   lac operator (fragment): The lac repressor binds to the lac operator to inhibit transcription in E. coli. This inhibition can be relieved by adding lactose or isopropyl-β-D-thiogalactopyranoside (IPTG). lac repressor encoded by lacI
   6193..6215    -  protein_bind   lac operator (fragment): The lac repressor binds to the lac operator to inhibit transcription in E. coli. This inhibition can be relieved by adding lactose or isopropyl-β-D-thiogalactopyranoside (IPTG). lac repressor encoded by lacI
   6229..6251    -  protein_bind   lac operator (fragment): The lac repressor binds to the lac operator to inhibit transcription in E. coli. This inhibition can be relieved by adding lactose or isopropyl-β-D-thiogalactopyranoside (IPTG). lac repressor encoded by lacI
   6265..6287    -  protein_bind   lac operator (fragment): The lac repressor binds to the lac operator to inhibit transcription in E. coli. This inhibition can be relieved by adding lactose or isopropyl-β-D-thiogalactopyranoside (IPTG). lac repressor encoded by lacI
   6329..6351    -  protein_bind   lac operator (fragment): The lac repressor binds to the lac operator to inhibit transcription in E. coli. This inhibition can be relieved by adding lactose or isopropyl-β-D-thiogalactopyranoside (IPTG). lac repressor encoded by lacI
   6365..6387    -  protein_bind   lac operator (fragment): The lac repressor binds to the lac operator to inhibit transcription in E. coli. This inhibition can be relieved by adding lactose or isopropyl-β-D-thiogalactopyranoside (IPTG). lac repressor encoded by lacI
   6401..6423    -  protein_bind   lac operator (fragment): The lac repressor binds to the lac operator to inhibit transcription in E. coli. This inhibition can be relieved by adding lactose or isopropyl-β-D-thiogalactopyranoside (IPTG). lac repressor encoded by lacI
   6437..6459    -  protein_bind   lac operator (fragment): The lac repressor binds to the lac operator to inhibit transcription in E. coli. This inhibition can be relieved by adding lactose or isopropyl-β-D-thiogalactopyranoside (IPTG). lac repressor encoded by lacI
   6473..6495    -  protein_bind   lac operator (fragment): The lac repressor binds to the lac operator to inhibit transcription in E. coli. This inhibition can be relieved by adding lactose or isopropyl-β-D-thiogalactopyranoside (IPTG). lac repressor encoded by lacI
   6509..6531    -  protein_bind   lac operator (fragment): The lac repressor binds to the lac operator to inhibit transcription in E. coli. This inhibition can be relieved by adding lactose or isopropyl-β-D-thiogalactopyranoside (IPTG). lac repressor encoded by lacI
   6545..6567    -  protein_bind   lac operator (fragment): The lac repressor binds to the lac operator to inhibit transcription in E. coli. This inhibition can be relieved by adding lactose or isopropyl-β-D-thiogalactopyranoside (IPTG). lac repressor encoded by lacI
   6581..6603    -  protein_bind   lac operator (fragment): The lac repressor binds to the lac operator to inhibit transcription in E. coli. This inhibition can be relieved by adding lactose or isopropyl-β-D-thiogalactopyranoside (IPTG). lac repressor encoded by lacI
   6645..6667    -  protein_bind   lac operator (fragment): The lac repressor binds to the lac operator to inhibit transcription in E. coli. This inhibition can be relieved by adding lactose or isopropyl-β-D-thiogalactopyranoside (IPTG). lac repressor encoded by lacI
   6681..6703    -  protein_bind   lac operator (fragment): The lac repressor binds to the lac operator to inhibit transcription in E. coli. This inhibition can be relieved by adding lactose or isopropyl-β-D-thiogalactopyranoside (IPTG). lac repressor encoded by lacI
   6745..6767    -  protein_bind   lac operator (fragment): The lac repressor binds to the lac operator to inhibit transcription in E. coli. This inhibition can be relieved by adding lactose or isopropyl-β-D-thiogalactopyranoside (IPTG). lac repressor encoded by lacI
   6781..6803    -  protein_bind   lac operator (fragment): The lac repressor binds to the lac operator to inhibit transcription in E. coli. This inhibition can be relieved by adding lactose or isopropyl-β-D-thiogalactopyranoside (IPTG). lac repressor encoded by lacI
   6817..6839    -  protein_bind   lac operator (fragment): The lac repressor binds to the lac operator to inhibit transcription in E. coli. This inhibition can be relieved by adding lactose or isopropyl-β-D-thiogalactopyranoside (IPTG). lac repressor encoded by lacI
   6853..6875    -  protein_bind   lac operator (fragment): The lac repressor binds to the lac operator to inhibit transcription in E. coli. This inhibition can be relieved by adding lactose or isopropyl-β-D-thiogalactopyranoside (IPTG). lac repressor encoded by lacI
   6889..6911    -  protein_bind   lac operator (fragment): The lac repressor binds to the lac operator to inhibit transcription in E. coli. This inhibition can be relieved by adding lactose or isopropyl-β-D-thiogalactopyranoside (IPTG). lac repressor encoded by lacI
   6925..6947    -  protein_bind   lac operator (fragment): The lac repressor binds to the lac operator to inhibit transcription in E. coli. This inhibition can be relieved by adding lactose or isopropyl-β-D-thiogalactopyranoside (IPTG). lac repressor encoded by lacI
   6961..6983    -  protein_bind   lac operator (fragment): The lac repressor binds to the lac operator to inhibit transcription in E. coli. This inhibition can be relieved by adding lactose or isopropyl-β-D-thiogalactopyranoside (IPTG). lac repressor encoded by lacI
   6997..7019    -  protein_bind   lac operator (fragment): The lac repressor binds to the lac operator to inhibit transcription in E. coli. This inhibition can be relieved by adding lactose or isopropyl-β-D-thiogalactopyranoside (IPTG). lac repressor encoded by lacI
   7061..7083    -  protein_bind   lac operator (fragment): The lac repressor binds to the lac operator to inhibit transcription in E. coli. This inhibition can be relieved by adding lactose or isopropyl-β-D-thiogalactopyranoside (IPTG). lac repressor encoded by lacI
   7097..7119    -  protein_bind   lac operator (fragment): The lac repressor binds to the lac operator to inhibit transcription in E. coli. This inhibition can be relieved by adding lactose or isopropyl-β-D-thiogalactopyranoside (IPTG). lac repressor encoded by lacI
   7133..7155    -  protein_bind   lac operator (fragment): The lac repressor binds to the lac operator to inhibit transcription in E. coli. This inhibition can be relieved by adding lactose or isopropyl-β-D-thiogalactopyranoside (IPTG). lac repressor encoded by lacI
   7169..7191    -  protein_bind   lac operator (fragment): The lac repressor binds to the lac operator to inhibit transcription in E. coli. This inhibition can be relieved by adding lactose or isopropyl-β-D-thiogalactopyranoside (IPTG). lac repressor encoded by lacI
   7205..7227    -  protein_bind   lac operator (fragment): The lac repressor binds to the lac operator to inhibit transcription in E. coli. This inhibition can be relieved by adding lactose or isopropyl-β-D-thiogalactopyranoside (IPTG). lac repressor encoded by lacI
   7241..7263    -  protein_bind   lac operator (fragment): The lac repressor binds to the lac operator to inhibit transcription in E. coli. This inhibition can be relieved by adding lactose or isopropyl-β-D-thiogalactopyranoside (IPTG). lac repressor encoded by lacI
   7277..7299    -  protein_bind   lac operator (fragment): The lac repressor binds to the lac operator to inhibit transcription in E. coli. This inhibition can be relieved by adding lactose or isopropyl-β-D-thiogalactopyranoside (IPTG). lac repressor encoded by lacI
   7313..7335    -  protein_bind   lac operator (fragment): The lac repressor binds to the lac operator to inhibit transcription in E. coli. This inhibition can be relieved by adding lactose or isopropyl-β-D-thiogalactopyranoside (IPTG). lac repressor encoded by lacI
   7349..7371    -  protein_bind   lac operator (fragment): The lac repressor binds to the lac operator to inhibit transcription in E. coli. This inhibition can be relieved by adding lactose or isopropyl-β-D-thiogalactopyranoside (IPTG). lac repressor encoded by lacI
   7385..7407    -  protein_bind   lac operator (fragment): The lac repressor binds to the lac operator to inhibit transcription in E. coli. This inhibition can be relieved by adding lactose or isopropyl-β-D-thiogalactopyranoside (IPTG). lac repressor encoded by lacI
   7421..7443    -  protein_bind   lac operator (fragment): The lac repressor binds to the lac operator to inhibit transcription in E. coli. This inhibition can be relieved by adding lactose or isopropyl-β-D-thiogalactopyranoside (IPTG). lac repressor encoded by lacI
   7457..7479    -  protein_bind   lac operator (fragment): The lac repressor binds to the lac operator to inhibit transcription in E. coli. This inhibition can be relieved by adding lactose or isopropyl-β-D-thiogalactopyranoside (IPTG). lac repressor encoded by lacI
   7521..7543    -  protein_bind   lac operator (fragment): The lac repressor binds to the lac operator to inhibit transcription in E. coli. This inhibition can be relieved by adding lactose or isopropyl-β-D-thiogalactopyranoside (IPTG). lac repressor encoded by lacI
   7557..7579    -  protein_bind   lac operator (fragment): The lac repressor binds to the lac operator to inhibit transcription in E. coli. This inhibition can be relieved by adding lactose or isopropyl-β-D-thiogalactopyranoside (IPTG). lac repressor encoded by lacI
   7593..7615    -  protein_bind   lac operator (fragment): The lac repressor binds to the lac operator to inhibit transcription in E. coli. This inhibition can be relieved by adding lactose or isopropyl-β-D-thiogalactopyranoside (IPTG). lac repressor encoded by lacI
   7629..7651    -  protein_bind   lac operator (fragment): The lac repressor binds to the lac operator to inhibit transcription in E. coli. This inhibition can be relieved by adding lactose or isopropyl-β-D-thiogalactopyranoside (IPTG). lac repressor encoded by lacI
   7665..7687    -  protein_bind   lac operator (fragment): The lac repressor binds to the lac operator to inhibit transcription in E. coli. This inhibition can be relieved by adding lactose or isopropyl-β-D-thiogalactopyranoside (IPTG). lac repressor encoded by lacI
   7701..7723    -  protein_bind   lac operator (fragment): The lac repressor binds to the lac operator to inhibit transcription in E. coli. This inhibition can be relieved by adding lactose or isopropyl-β-D-thiogalactopyranoside (IPTG). lac repressor encoded by lacI
   7737..7759    -  protein_bind   lac operator (fragment): The lac repressor binds to the lac operator to inhibit transcription in E. coli. This inhibition can be relieved by adding lactose or isopropyl-β-D-thiogalactopyranoside (IPTG). lac repressor encoded by lacI
   7773..7795    -  protein_bind   lac operator (fragment): The lac repressor binds to the lac operator to inhibit transcription in E. coli. This inhibition can be relieved by adding lactose or isopropyl-β-D-thiogalactopyranoside (IPTG). lac repressor encoded by lacI
   7837..7859    -  protein_bind   lac operator (fragment): The lac repressor binds to the lac operator to inhibit transcription in E. coli. This inhibition can be relieved by adding lactose or isopropyl-β-D-thiogalactopyranoside (IPTG). lac repressor encoded by lacI
   7873..7895    -  protein_bind   lac operator (fragment): The lac repressor binds to the lac operator to inhibit transcription in E. coli. This inhibition can be relieved by adding lactose or isopropyl-β-D-thiogalactopyranoside (IPTG). lac repressor encoded by lacI
   7909..7931    -  protein_bind   lac operator (fragment): The lac repressor binds to the lac operator to inhibit transcription in E. coli. This inhibition can be relieved by adding lactose or isopropyl-β-D-thiogalactopyranoside (IPTG). lac repressor encoded by lacI
   7945..7967    -  protein_bind   lac operator (fragment): The lac repressor binds to the lac operator to inhibit transcription in E. coli. This inhibition can be relieved by adding lactose or isopropyl-β-D-thiogalactopyranoside (IPTG). lac repressor encoded by lacI
   7981..8003    -  protein_bind   lac operator (fragment): The lac repressor binds to the lac operator to inhibit transcription in E. coli. This inhibition can be relieved by adding lactose or isopropyl-β-D-thiogalactopyranoside (IPTG). lac repressor encoded by lacI
   8017..8039    -  protein_bind   lac operator (fragment): The lac repressor binds to the lac operator to inhibit transcription in E. coli. This inhibition can be relieved by adding lactose or isopropyl-β-D-thiogalactopyranoside (IPTG). lac repressor encoded by lacI
   8053..8075    -  protein_bind   lac operator (fragment): The lac repressor binds to the lac operator to inhibit transcription in E. coli. This inhibition can be relieved by adding lactose or isopropyl-β-D-thiogalactopyranoside (IPTG). lac repressor encoded by lacI
   8089..8111    -  protein_bind   lac operator (fragment): The lac repressor binds to the lac operator to inhibit transcription in E. coli. This inhibition can be relieved by adding lactose or isopropyl-β-D-thiogalactopyranoside (IPTG). lac repressor encoded by lacI
   8153..8175    -  protein_bind   lac operator (fragment): The lac repressor binds to the lac operator to inhibit transcription in E. coli. This inhibition can be relieved by adding lactose or isopropyl-β-D-thiogalactopyranoside (IPTG). lac repressor encoded by lacI
   8189..8211    -  protein_bind   lac operator (fragment): The lac repressor binds to the lac operator to inhibit transcription in E. coli. This inhibition can be relieved by adding lactose or isopropyl-β-D-thiogalactopyranoside (IPTG). lac repressor encoded by lacI
   8225..8247    -  protein_bind   lac operator (fragment): The lac repressor binds to the lac operator to inhibit transcription in E. coli. This inhibition can be relieved by adding lactose or isopropyl-β-D-thiogalactopyranoside (IPTG). lac repressor encoded by lacI
   8261..8283    -  protein_bind   lac operator (fragment): The lac repressor binds to the lac operator to inhibit transcription in E. coli. This inhibition can be relieved by adding lactose or isopropyl-β-D-thiogalactopyranoside (IPTG). lac repressor encoded by lacI
   8297..8319    -  protein_bind   lac operator (fragment): The lac repressor binds to the lac operator to inhibit transcription in E. coli. This inhibition can be relieved by adding lactose or isopropyl-β-D-thiogalactopyranoside (IPTG). lac repressor encoded by lacI
   8333..8355    -  protein_bind   lac operator (fragment): The lac repressor binds to the lac operator to inhibit transcription in E. coli. This inhibition can be relieved by adding lactose or isopropyl-β-D-thiogalactopyranoside (IPTG). lac repressor encoded by lacI
   8369..8391    -  protein_bind   lac operator (fragment): The lac repressor binds to the lac operator to inhibit transcription in E. coli. This inhibition can be relieved by adding lactose or isopropyl-β-D-thiogalactopyranoside (IPTG). lac repressor encoded by lacI
   8405..8427    -  protein_bind   lac operator (fragment): The lac repressor binds to the lac operator to inhibit transcription in E. coli. This inhibition can be relieved by adding lactose or isopropyl-β-D-thiogalactopyranoside (IPTG). lac repressor encoded by lacI
   8469..8491    -  protein_bind   lac operator (fragment): The lac repressor binds to the lac operator to inhibit transcription in E. coli. This inhibition can be relieved by adding lactose or isopropyl-β-D-thiogalactopyranoside (IPTG). lac repressor encoded by lacI
   8505..8527    -  protein_bind   lac operator (fragment): The lac repressor binds to the lac operator to inhibit transcription in E. coli. This inhibition can be relieved by adding lactose or isopropyl-β-D-thiogalactopyranoside (IPTG). lac repressor encoded by lacI
   8541..8563    -  protein_bind   lac operator (fragment): The lac repressor binds to the lac operator to inhibit transcription in E. coli. This inhibition can be relieved by adding lactose or isopropyl-β-D-thiogalactopyranoside (IPTG). lac repressor encoded by lacI
   8577..8599    -  protein_bind   lac operator (fragment): The lac repressor binds to the lac operator to inhibit transcription in E. coli. This inhibition can be relieved by adding lactose or isopropyl-β-D-thiogalactopyranoside (IPTG). lac repressor encoded by lacI
   8613..8635    -  protein_bind   lac operator (fragment): The lac repressor binds to the lac operator to inhibit transcription in E. coli. This inhibition can be relieved by adding lactose or isopropyl-β-D-thiogalactopyranoside (IPTG). lac repressor encoded by lacI
   8649..8671    -  protein_bind   lac operator (fragment): The lac repressor binds to the lac operator to inhibit transcription in E. coli. This inhibition can be relieved by adding lactose or isopropyl-β-D-thiogalactopyranoside (IPTG). lac repressor encoded by lacI
   8685..8707    -  protein_bind   lac operator (fragment): The lac repressor binds to the lac operator to inhibit transcription in E. coli. This inhibition can be relieved by adding lactose or isopropyl-β-D-thiogalactopyranoside (IPTG). lac repressor encoded by lacI
   8721..8743    -  protein_bind   lac operator (fragment): The lac repressor binds to the lac operator to inhibit transcription in E. coli. This inhibition can be relieved by adding lactose or isopropyl-β-D-thiogalactopyranoside (IPTG). lac repressor encoded by lacI
   8785..8807    -  protein_bind   lac operator (fragment): The lac repressor binds to the lac operator to inhibit transcription in E. coli. This inhibition can be relieved by adding lactose or isopropyl-β-D-thiogalactopyranoside (IPTG). lac repressor encoded by lacI
   8821..8843    -  protein_bind   lac operator (fragment): The lac repressor binds to the lac operator to inhibit transcription in E. coli. This inhibition can be relieved by adding lactose or isopropyl-β-D-thiogalactopyranoside (IPTG). lac repressor encoded by lacI
   8857..8879    -  protein_bind   lac operator (fragment): The lac repressor binds to the lac operator to inhibit transcription in E. coli. This inhibition can be relieved by adding lactose or isopropyl-β-D-thiogalactopyranoside (IPTG). lac repressor encoded by lacI
   8893..8915    -  protein_bind   lac operator (fragment): The lac repressor binds to the lac operator to inhibit transcription in E. coli. This inhibition can be relieved by adding lactose or isopropyl-β-D-thiogalactopyranoside (IPTG). lac repressor encoded by lacI
   8929..8951    -  protein_bind   lac operator (fragment): The lac repressor binds to the lac operator to inhibit transcription in E. coli. This inhibition can be relieved by adding lactose or isopropyl-β-D-thiogalactopyranoside (IPTG). lac repressor encoded by lacI
   8965..8987    -  protein_bind   lac operator (fragment): The lac repressor binds to the lac operator to inhibit transcription in E. coli. This inhibition can be relieved by adding lactose or isopropyl-β-D-thiogalactopyranoside (IPTG). lac repressor encoded by lacI
   9001..9023    -  protein_bind   lac operator (fragment): The lac repressor binds to the lac operator to inhibit transcription in E. coli. This inhibition can be relieved by adding lactose or isopropyl-β-D-thiogalactopyranoside (IPTG). lac repressor encoded by lacI
   9037..9059    -  protein_bind   lac operator (fragment): The lac repressor binds to the lac operator to inhibit transcription in E. coli. This inhibition can be relieved by adding lactose or isopropyl-β-D-thiogalactopyranoside (IPTG). lac repressor encoded by lacI
   9101..9123    -  protein_bind   lac operator (fragment): The lac repressor binds to the lac operator to inhibit transcription in E. coli. This inhibition can be relieved by adding lactose or isopropyl-β-D-thiogalactopyranoside (IPTG). lac repressor encoded by lacI
   9137..9159    -  protein_bind   lac operator (fragment): The lac repressor binds to the lac operator to inhibit transcription in E. coli. This inhibition can be relieved by adding lactose or isopropyl-β-D-thiogalactopyranoside (IPTG). lac repressor encoded by lacI
   9173..9195    -  protein_bind   lac operator (fragment): The lac repressor binds to the lac operator to inhibit transcription in E. coli. This inhibition can be relieved by adding lactose or isopropyl-β-D-thiogalactopyranoside (IPTG). lac repressor encoded by lacI
   9209..9231    -  protein_bind   lac operator (fragment): The lac repressor binds to the lac operator to inhibit transcription in E. coli. This inhibition can be relieved by adding lactose or isopropyl-β-D-thiogalactopyranoside (IPTG). lac repressor encoded by lacI
   9245..9267    -  protein_bind   lac operator (fragment): The lac repressor binds to the lac operator to inhibit transcription in E. coli. This inhibition can be relieved by adding lactose or isopropyl-β-D-thiogalactopyranoside (IPTG). lac repressor encoded by lacI
   9281..9303    -  protein_bind   lac operator (fragment): The lac repressor binds to the lac operator to inhibit transcription in E. coli. This inhibition can be relieved by adding lactose or isopropyl-β-D-thiogalactopyranoside (IPTG). lac repressor encoded by lacI
   9317..9339    -  protein_bind   lac operator (fragment): The lac repressor binds to the lac operator to inhibit transcription in E. coli. This inhibition can be relieved by adding lactose or isopropyl-β-D-thiogalactopyranoside (IPTG). lac repressor encoded by lacI
   9353..9375    -  protein_bind   lac operator (fragment): The lac repressor binds to the lac operator to inhibit transcription in E. coli. This inhibition can be relieved by adding lactose or isopropyl-β-D-thiogalactopyranoside (IPTG). lac repressor encoded by lacI
   9417..9439    -  protein_bind   lac operator (fragment): The lac repressor binds to the lac operator to inhibit transcription in E. coli. This inhibition can be relieved by adding lactose or isopropyl-β-D-thiogalactopyranoside (IPTG). lac repressor encoded by lacI
   9453..9475    -  protein_bind   lac operator (fragment): The lac repressor binds to the lac operator to inhibit transcription in E. coli. This inhibition can be relieved by adding lactose or isopropyl-β-D-thiogalactopyranoside (IPTG). lac repressor encoded by lacI
   9489..9511    -  protein_bind   lac operator (fragment): The lac repressor binds to the lac operator to inhibit transcription in E. coli. This inhibition can be relieved by adding lactose or isopropyl-β-D-thiogalactopyranoside (IPTG). lac repressor encoded by lacI
   9525..9547    -  protein_bind   lac operator (fragment): The lac repressor binds to the lac operator to inhibit transcription in E. coli. This inhibition can be relieved by adding lactose or isopropyl-β-D-thiogalactopyranoside (IPTG). lac repressor encoded by lacI
   9561..9583    -  protein_bind   lac operator (fragment): The lac repressor binds to the lac operator to inhibit transcription in E. coli. This inhibition can be relieved by adding lactose or isopropyl-β-D-thiogalactopyranoside (IPTG). lac repressor encoded by lacI
   9597..9619    -  protein_bind   lac operator (fragment): The lac repressor binds to the lac operator to inhibit transcription in E. coli. This inhibition can be relieved by adding lactose or isopropyl-β-D-thiogalactopyranoside (IPTG). lac repressor encoded by lacI
   9633..9655    -  protein_bind   lac operator (fragment): The lac repressor binds to the lac operator to inhibit transcription in E. coli. This inhibition can be relieved by adding lactose or isopropyl-β-D-thiogalactopyranoside (IPTG). lac repressor encoded by lacI
   9669..9691    -  protein_bind   lac operator (fragment): The lac repressor binds to the lac operator to inhibit transcription in E. coli. This inhibition can be relieved by adding lactose or isopropyl-β-D-thiogalactopyranoside (IPTG). lac repressor encoded by lacI
   9733..9755    -  protein_bind   lac operator (fragment): The lac repressor binds to the lac operator to inhibit transcription in E. coli. This inhibition can be relieved by adding lactose or isopropyl-β-D-thiogalactopyranoside (IPTG). lac repressor encoded by lacI
   9769..9791    -  protein_bind   lac operator (fragment): The lac repressor binds to the lac operator to inhibit transcription in E. coli. This inhibition can be relieved by adding lactose or isopropyl-β-D-thiogalactopyranoside (IPTG). lac repressor encoded by lacI
   9805..9827    -  protein_bind   lac operator (fragment): The lac repressor binds to the lac operator to inhibit transcription in E. coli. This inhibition can be relieved by adding lactose or isopropyl-β-D-thiogalactopyranoside (IPTG). lac repressor encoded by lacI
   9841..9863    -  protein_bind   lac operator (fragment): The lac repressor binds to the lac operator to inhibit transcription in E. coli. This inhibition can be relieved by adding lactose or isopropyl-β-D-thiogalactopyranoside (IPTG). lac repressor encoded by lacI
   9877..9899    -  protein_bind   lac operator (fragment): The lac repressor binds to the lac operator to inhibit transcription in E. coli. This inhibition can be relieved by adding lactose or isopropyl-β-D-thiogalactopyranoside (IPTG). lac repressor encoded by lacI
   9913..9935    -  protein_bind   lac operator (fragment): The lac repressor binds to the lac operator to inhibit transcription in E. coli. This inhibition can be relieved by adding lactose or isopropyl-β-D-thiogalactopyranoside (IPTG). lac repressor encoded by lacI
   9949..9971    -  protein_bind   lac operator (fragment): The lac repressor binds to the lac operator to inhibit transcription in E. coli. This inhibition can be relieved by adding lactose or isopropyl-β-D-thiogalactopyranoside (IPTG). lac repressor encoded by lacI
   9985..10007   -  protein_bind   lac operator (fragment): The lac repressor binds to the lac operator to inhibit transcription in E. coli. This inhibition can be relieved by adding lactose or isopropyl-β-D-thiogalactopyranoside (IPTG). lac repressor encoded by lacI
  10049..10071   -  protein_bind   lac operator (fragment): The lac repressor binds to the lac operator to inhibit transcription in E. coli. This inhibition can be relieved by adding lactose or isopropyl-β-D-thiogalactopyranoside (IPTG). lac repressor encoded by lacI
  10085..10107   -  protein_bind   lac operator (fragment): The lac repressor binds to the lac operator to inhibit transcription in E. coli. This inhibition can be relieved by adding lactose or isopropyl-β-D-thiogalactopyranoside (IPTG). lac repressor encoded by lacI
  10121..10143   -  protein_bind   lac operator (fragment): The lac repressor binds to the lac operator to inhibit transcription in E. coli. This inhibition can be relieved by adding lactose or isopropyl-β-D-thiogalactopyranoside (IPTG). lac repressor encoded by lacI
  10157..10179   -  protein_bind   lac operator (fragment): The lac repressor binds to the lac operator to inhibit transcription in E. coli. This inhibition can be relieved by adding lactose or isopropyl-β-D-thiogalactopyranoside (IPTG). lac repressor encoded by lacI
  10193..10215   -  protein_bind   lac operator (fragment): The lac repressor binds to the lac operator to inhibit transcription in E. coli. This inhibition can be relieved by adding lactose or isopropyl-β-D-thiogalactopyranoside (IPTG). lac repressor encoded by lacI
  10229..10251   -  protein_bind   lac operator (fragment): The lac repressor binds to the lac operator to inhibit transcription in E. coli. This inhibition can be relieved by adding lactose or isopropyl-β-D-thiogalactopyranoside (IPTG). lac repressor encoded by lacI
  10265..10287   -  protein_bind   lac operator (fragment): The lac repressor binds to the lac operator to inhibit transcription in E. coli. This inhibition can be relieved by adding lactose or isopropyl-β-D-thiogalactopyranoside (IPTG). lac repressor encoded by lacI
  10301..10323   -  protein_bind   lac operator (fragment): The lac repressor binds to the lac operator to inhibit transcription in E. coli. This inhibition can be relieved by adding lactose or isopropyl-β-D-thiogalactopyranoside (IPTG). lac repressor encoded by lacI
  10344..10365   +  misc_feature   MCS (fragment): pBluescript multiple cloning site
  10374..10392   -  promoter       T7 promoter: promoter for bacteriophage T7 RNA polymerase
  10400..10555   +  CDS            lacZα (fragment): LacZα fragment of β-galactosidase; lacZ fragment
  10657..11015   -  rep_origin     f1 ori (sequence partly withheld): f1 bacteriophage origin of replication; arrow indicates direction of (+) strand synthesis
  11042..11146   +  promoter       AmpR promoter: bla
  11147..12007   +  CDS            AmpR: β-lactamase; bla; confers resistance to ampicillin, carbenicillin, and related antibiotics
