>Addgene plasmid #58505 | pLacO-ISce1 Sequencing Result | analyzer sequence | sequence record 342056
ATTGTGAGCGGATAACAATTTGTGGCCACATGTGGAATTGTGAGCGGATAACAATTTGTGGCCACATGTG
GAATTGTGAGCGGATAACAATTTGTGGCCACATGTGGAATTGTGAGCGGATAACAATTTGTGGCCACATG
TGGAATTGTGAGCGGATAACAATTTGTGGCCACATGTGGAATTGTGAGCGGATAACAATTTGTGGCCACA
TGTGGAATTGTGAGCGGATAACAATTTGTGGAATTCGGCGCCTCTAGAGTCGATCCCTCGAGGTCGATAG
GGATAACAGGGTAATGTCGAGTAGGGATAACAGGGTAATGTCGAGTAGGGATAACAGGGTAATGTCGAGT
AGGGATAACAGGGTAATGTCGAGTAGGGATAACAGGGTAATGTCGAGTAGGGATAACAGGGTAATGTCGA
CGGTATCGATAAGCTTGATATCGAATTCCTGCAGCCCGGGGGATCCACTAGTTCTAGAGCGGCCGCCACC
GCGGTGGAGCTCCAGCTTTTGTTCCCTTTAGTGAGGGTTAATTGCGCGCTTGGCGTAATCATGGTCATAG
CTGTTTCCTGTGTGAAATTGTTATCCGCTCACAATTCCACACAACATACGAGCCGGAAGCATAAAGTGTA
AAGCCTGGGGTGCCTAATGAGTGAGCTAACTCACATTAATTGCGTTGCGCTCACTGCCCGCTTTCCAGTC
GGGAAACCTGTCGTGCCAGCTGCATTAATGAATCGGCCAACGCGCGGGGAGAGGCGGTTTGCGTATTGGG
CGCTCTTCCGCTTCCTCGCTCACTGACTCGCTGCGCTCGGTCGTTCGGCTGCGGCGAGCGGTATCAGCTC
ACTCAAAGGCGGTAATACGGTTATCCACAGAATCAGGGGATAACGCAGGAAAGAACATGTGAGCAAAAGG
CCAGCAAAAGGCCAGGAACCGTAAAAAGGCCGCGTTGCTGGCGTTTTTCCATAGGCTCCGCCCCCCTGAC
GAGCATCACAAAAATCGACGCTCAAGTCAGAGGTGGCGAAACCCGACAGGACTATAAAGATACCAGGCGT
TTCCCCCTGGAAGCTCCCTCGTGCGCTCTCCTGTTCCGACCCTGCCGCTTACCGGATACCTGTCCGCCTT
TCTCCCTTCGGGAAGCGTGGCGCTTTCTCATAGCTCACGCTGTAGGTATCTCAGTTCGGTGTAGGTCGTT
CGCTCCAAGCTGGGCTGTGTGCACGAACCCCCCGTTCAGCCCGACCGCTGCGCCTTATCCGGTAACTATC
GTCTTGAGTCCAACCCGGTAAGACACGACTTATCGCCACTGGCAGCAGCCACTGGTAACAGGATTAGCAG
AGCGAGGTATGTAGGCGGTGCTACAGAGTTCTTGAAGTGGTGGCCTAACTACGGCTACACTAGAAGAACA
GTATTTGGTATCTGCGCTCTGCTGAAGCCAGTTACCTTCGGAAAAAGAGTTGGTAGCTCTTGATCCGGCA
AACAAACCACCGCTGGTAGCGGTGGTTTTTTTGTTTGCAAGCAGCAGATTACGCGCAGAAAAAAAGGATC
TCAAGAAGATCCTTTGATCTTTTCTACGGGGTCTGACGCTCAGTGGAACGAAAACTCACGTTAAGGGATT
TTGGTCATGAGATTATCAAAAAGGATCTTCACCTAGATCCTTTTAAATTAAAAATGAAGTTTTAAATCAA
TCTAAAGTATATATGAGTAAACTTGGTCTGACAGTTACCAATGCTTAATCAGTGAGGCACCTATCTCAGC
GATCTGTCTATTTCGTTCATCCATAGTTGCCTGACTCCCCGTCGTGTAGATAACTACGATACGGGAGGGC
TTACCATCTGGCCCCAGTGCTGCAATGATACCGCGAGACCCACGCTCACCGGCTCCAGATTTATCAGCAA
TAAACCAGCCAGCCGGAAGGGCCGAGCGCAGAAGTGGTCCTGCAACTTTATCCGCCTCCATCCAGTCTAT
TAATTGTTGCCGGGAAGCTAGAGTAAGTAGTTCGCCAGTTAATAGTTTGCGCAACGTTGTTGCCATTGCT
ACAGGCATCGTGGTGTCACGCTCGTCGTTTGGTATGGCTTCATTCAGCTCCGGTTCCCAACGATCAAGGC
GAGTTACATGATCCCCCATGTTGTGCAAAAAAGCGGTTAGCTCCTTCGGTCCTCCGATCGTTGTCAGAAG
TAAGTTGGCCGCAGTGTTATCACTCATGGTTATGGCAGCACTGCATAATTCTCTTACTGTCATGCCATCC
GTAAGATGCTTTTCTGTGACTGGTGAGTACTCAACCAAGTCATTCTGAGAATAGTGTATGCGGCGACCGA
GTTGCTCTTGCCCGGCGTCAATACGGGATAATACCGCGCCACATAGCAGAACTTTAAAAGTGCTCATCAT
TGGAAAACGTTCTTCGGGGCGAAAACTCTCAAGGATCTTACCGCTGTTGAGATCCAGTTCGATGTAACCC
ACTCGTGCACCCAACTGATCTTCAGCATCTTTTACTTTCACCAGCGTTTCTGGGTGAGCAAAAACAGGAA
GGCAAAATGCCGCAAAAAAGGGAATAAGGGCGACACGGAAATGTTGAATACTCATACTCTTCCTTTTTCA
ATATTATTGAAGCATTTATCAGGGTTATTGTCTCATGAGCGGATACATATTTGAATGTATTTAGAAAAAT
AAACAAATAGGGGTTCCGCGCACATTTCCCCGAAAAGTGCCACCTG
[124 nt withheld, positions 2707-2830]
C
[91 nt withheld, positions 2832-2922]
A
[49 nt withheld, positions 2924-2972]
CCTTTGACGTTGGAGTCCACGTTCTTT
[37 nt withheld, positions 3000-3036]
ACCCTATCTCGGTCTATTCTTTTGATTTATAAGGGATTTTGCCGATTTCGGCCTATTGGTTAAAAAAATG
AGCTGATTTAACAAAAATTTAACGCGAATTTTAACAAAATATTAACGCTTACAATTTCCATTCGCCATTC
AGGCTGCGCAACTGTTGGGAAGGGCGATCGGTGCGGGCCTCTTCGCTATTACGCCAGCTGGCGAAAGGGG
GATGTGCTGCAAGGCGATTAAGTTGGGTAACGCCAGGGTTTTCCCAGTCACGACGTTGTAAAACGACGGC
CAGTGAGCGCGCGTAATACGACTCACTATAGGGCGAATTGGGTACCGGGCCCCCCCTCGAGGGATCGAGG
AATTCCACATGTGGA
Features (pLannotate 1.2.2; 20 found; start..end, strand, type, name):
      2..18      +  protein_bind   lac operator: The lac repressor binds to the lac operator to inhibit transcription in E. coli. This inhibition can be relieved by adding lactose or isopropyl-β-D-thiogalactopyranoside (IPTG). lac repressor encoded by lacI
     38..54      +  protein_bind   lac operator: The lac repressor binds to the lac operator to inhibit transcription in E. coli. This inhibition can be relieved by adding lactose or isopropyl-β-D-thiogalactopyranoside (IPTG). lac repressor encoded by lacI
     74..90      +  protein_bind   lac operator: The lac repressor binds to the lac operator to inhibit transcription in E. coli. This inhibition can be relieved by adding lactose or isopropyl-β-D-thiogalactopyranoside (IPTG). lac repressor encoded by lacI
    110..126     +  protein_bind   lac operator: The lac repressor binds to the lac operator to inhibit transcription in E. coli. This inhibition can be relieved by adding lactose or isopropyl-β-D-thiogalactopyranoside (IPTG). lac repressor encoded by lacI
    146..162     +  protein_bind   lac operator: The lac repressor binds to the lac operator to inhibit transcription in E. coli. This inhibition can be relieved by adding lactose or isopropyl-β-D-thiogalactopyranoside (IPTG). lac repressor encoded by lacI
    182..198     +  protein_bind   lac operator: The lac repressor binds to the lac operator to inhibit transcription in E. coli. This inhibition can be relieved by adding lactose or isopropyl-β-D-thiogalactopyranoside (IPTG). lac repressor encoded by lacI
    218..234     +  protein_bind   lac operator: The lac repressor binds to the lac operator to inhibit transcription in E. coli. This inhibition can be relieved by adding lactose or isopropyl-β-D-thiogalactopyranoside (IPTG). lac repressor encoded by lacI
    416..502     -  misc_feature   MCS (fragment): pBluescript multiple cloning site
    515..533     -  promoter       T3 promoter: promoter for bacteriophage T3 RNA polymerase
    578..594     -  protein_bind   lac operator: The lac repressor binds to the lac operator to inhibit transcription in E. coli. This inhibition can be relieved by adding lactose or isopropyl-β-D-thiogalactopyranoside (IPTG). lac repressor encoded by lacI
    602..632     -  promoter       lac promoter: promoter for the E. coli lac operon
    647..668     -  protein_bind   CAP binding site: CAP binding activates transcription in the presence of cAMP. E. coli catabolite activator protein
    681..773     -  CDS            lacI (fragment): lac repressor; lacI; The lac repressor binds to the lac operator to inhibit transcription in E. coli. This inhibition can be relieved by adding lactose or isopropyl-β-D-thiogalactopyranoside (IPTG).
    956..1544    -  rep_origin     ori: high-copy-number ColE1/pMB1/pBR322/pUC origin of replication
   1715..2575    -  CDS            AmpR: β-lactamase; bla; confers resistance to ampicillin, carbenicillin, and related antibiotics
   2576..2680    -  promoter       AmpR promoter: bla
   2707..3065    +  rep_origin     f1 ori (sequence partly withheld): f1 bacteriophage origin of replication; arrow indicates direction of (+) strand synthesis
   3167..3322    -  CDS            lacZα (fragment): LacZα fragment of β-galactosidase; lacZ fragment
   3330..3348    +  promoter       T7 promoter: promoter for bacteriophage T7 RNA polymerase
   3357..3378    -  misc_feature   MCS (fragment): pBluescript multiple cloning site
