[The description below was written by a language model from this plasmid's Addgene catalogue record and pLannotate feature annotations shown in this document.]
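Description:
pLacO-ISce1 is a pBluescript II KS-based plasmid that carries a large tandem array of bacterial lac operator repeats placed next to six copies of the I-SceI meganuclease recognition site. It is catalogued as a bacterial vector and is maintained in E. coli through a high-copy ColE1/pUC-type origin with ampicillin selection. The roughly 10 kb insert was cloned as an XhoI fragment into the pBluescript polylinker and has no promoter of its own. It is not meant to be expressed, but to serve as a block of protein-binding and cleavage sites. The backbone's usual lac promoter/operator region, CAP site, T3 promoter and partial MCS lie beside the array.

The record gives the purpose only as providing 256 lacO repeats adjacent to the I-SceI site. In general, such arrays are integrated into a host genome, where a fluorescently tagged lac repressor binds the repeats and marks the locus as a visible spot. Expressing I-SceI then introduces a double-strand break right beside the tagged position. This fits the associated study, which followed the spatial dynamics of chromosome translocations in living cells.

The visible part of the feature table is truncated. It shows closely spaced operator annotations on the minus strand, arranged mostly in blocks of eight, and does not reach the I-SceI sites or the resistance gene. The sequenced record is 12,177 nt, against a stated total size of about 13.5 kb, and repository sequencing confirmed only about 230 repeats. The array is highly prone to recombination, so its integrity should be verified in every preparation. EcoRI and XbaI appear in the polylinker on the depositor's map but are not unique in this plasmid.
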