Addgene plasmid #58505: pLacO-ISce1
Purpose: provides 256 Lac operator repeats adjacent to the ISce1 restriction site
Depositing lab: Tom Misteli. Depositing organization: National Cancer Institute (NCI). Publication: Spatial dynamics of chromosome translocations in living cells. Roukos V, Voss TC, Schmidt CK, Lee S, Wangsa D, Misteli T. Science. 2013 Aug 9;341(6146):660-4. doi: 10.1126/science.1237150. PubMed 23929981.
Backbone
  Vector backbone: pBluescript II KS
  Backbone size w/o insert (bp): 3500
  Total vector size (bp): 13500
  Vector type: Bacterial Expression
Growth in bacteria
  Bacterial resistance: Ampicillin, 100 μg/mL
  Growth temperature: 30°C
  Growth strain: Stbl2
  Growth instructions: Plasmids are transformed in Stbl2 competent cells (Invitrogen). Grow always in 30oC to avoid recombination events and check the digestion pattern (e.g. cut with XhoI-SacII). Check this every time you propagate these plasmids, since recombination events are very often.
  Copy number: Unknown
Gene/Insert
  Gene/Insert name: Lac repeats adjacent to 6 copies of the ISce1 restriction site
  Species: bacterial lac operator repeats
  Insert size (bp): 10000
  Promoter: no promoter
  Cloning method: Restriction Enzyme; 5′ cloning site XhoI (not destroyed); 3′ cloning site XhoI (not destroyed)
  Sequencing primers: 5′ M13 pUC forward primer; 3′ M13pUC reverse primer
Terms and licenses: Academic/Nonprofit Terms; Industry Terms: Not Available to Industry
Depositor comments: NOTE: Though EcoRI and XbaI are shown as being in the MCS on the depositor's map, they are NOT unique in this plasmid. We do not recommend them for cloning. Addgene QC NGS confirms ~230 of the lacO repeats. As this plasmid may be prone to recombination, it is recommended to verify stocks by diagnostic digest or sequence analysis.
How to cite: pLacO-ISce1 was a gift from Tom Misteli (Addgene plasmid # 58505 ; http://n2t.net/addgene:58505 ; RRID:Addgene_58505)
