>Addgene plasmid #58505 | pLacO-ISce1 | addgene partial sequence | sequence record 92287 | M13pUC-Rev 5'-AGCGGATAACAATTTCACACAGG-3'
TGGCCGCTCTAGAACTAGTGGATCCCCCGGGCTGCAGGAATTCGATATCAAGCTTATCGATACCGTCGAC
ATTACCCTGTTATCCCTACTCGACATTACCCTGTTATCCCTACTCGACATTACCCTGTTATCCCTACTCG
ACATTACCCTGTTATCCCTACTCGACATTACCCTGTTATCCCTACTCGACATTACCCTGTTATCCCTATC
GACCTCGAGGGATCGACTCTAGAGGCGCCGAATTCCACAAATTGTTATCCGCTCACAATTCCACATGTGG
CCACAAATTGTTATCCGCTCACAATTCCACATGTGGCCACAAATTGTTATCCGCTCACAATTCCACATGT
GGCCACAAATTGTTATCCGCTCACAATTCCACATGTGGCCACAAATTGTTATCCGCTCACAATTCCACAT
GTGGCCACAAATTGTTATCCGCTCACAATTCCACATGTGGCCACAAATTGTTATCCGCTCACAATTCCAC
ATGTGGCCACAAATTGTTATCCGCTCACAATTCCACATGTGGAATTCCTCGACTCTAGAGGCGCCGAATT
CCACAAATTGTTATCCGCTCACAATTCCACATGTGGCCACAAATTGTTATCCGCTCACAATTCCACATGT
GGCCACAAATTGTTATCCGCTCACAA
