>Addgene plasmid #58505 | pLacO-ISce1 | addgene partial sequence | sequence record 127120 | M13pUC-Rev 5'-AGCGGATAACAATTTCACACAGG-3'
ACGCCAGCGCGCATTAACCCTCACTAAAGGGAACAAAAGCTGGAGCTCCACCGCGGTGGCGGCCGCTCTA
GAACTAGTGGATCCCCCGGGCTGCAGGAATTCGATATCAAGCTTATCGATACCGTCGACATTACCCTGTT
ATCCCTACTCGACATTACCCTGTTATCCCTACTCGACATTACCCTGTTATCCCTACTCGACATTACCCTG
TTATCCCTACTCGACATTACCCTGTTATCCCTACTCGACATTACCCTGTTATCCCTATCGACCTCGAGGG
ATCGAC
